# Supplementary material for: High throughput functional variant screens via in-vivo production of single-stranded DNA
Source: bioRxiv preprint, doi:10.1101/2020.03.05.975441, version 1 (2020-03-06)
Supplement: Supplemental Sequences, Tables [file 975441_file03.zip › RLR1_supplemental_sequences_tables/supplemental_sequence_maps/pBAD_retron, RT, CspRecT (sc101 cat).gb]

LOCUS       pBAD>retron,_RT,_CspRecT_(sc101_cat)        6802 bp    DNA     circular UNA 29-FEB-2020
DEFINITION  Gibson Assembly of PF020 into b15_L ev.
ACCESSION   urn.local...56-bmf2nj0
VERSION     urn.local...56-bmf2nj0
KEYWORDS    .
SOURCE      
  ORGANISM  .
FEATURES             Location/Qualifiers
     terminator      complement(1..85)
                     /created_by="User"
                     /label="araC native terminator"
     gene            complement(86..964)
                     /Imported_from="<a
                     href=""http://wishart.biology.ualberta.ca/PlasMapper"">Pla
                     sMapper</a>"
                     /X-Transferred_From="AraC"
                     /X-Transferred_Similarity="100.00%"
                     /Transferred_From="pMS_118 (pKD46)"
                     /Transferred_Similarity="100.00%"
                     /label="AraC"
     cds             complement(86..1015)
                     /codon_start=1
                     /transl_table=11
                     /product="araC"
                     /protein_id="AIU94532.1"
                     /Transferred_Translation="MQYGQLVSSLNGGSMKSMAEAQNDPLLPGYSF
                     NAHLVAGLTPIEANGYLDFFIDRPLGMKGYILNLTIRGQGVVKNQGREFVCRPGDILL
                     FPPGEIHHYGRHPEAREWYHQWVYFRPRAYWHEWLNWPSIFANTGFFRPDEAHQPHFS
                     DLFGQIINAGQGEGRYSELLAINLLEQLLLRRMEAINESLHPPMDNRVREACQYISDH
                     LADSNFDIASVAQHVCLSPSRLSHLFRQQLGISVLSWREDQRISQAKLLLSTTRMPIA
                     TVGRNVGFDDQLYFSRVFKKCTGASPSEFRAGCEEKVNDVAVKLS"
                     /Transferred_From="pECA102 KM521212"
                     /Transferred_Similarity="100.00%"
                     /label="araC CDS"
     misc_feature    978..>1281
                     /created_by="User"
                     /modified_by="User"
                     /Transferred_From="pMS_39 (pTB273) pARA bla p21 plasmid
                     (modified)"
                     /Transferred_Similarity="100.00%"
                     /label="segment of pBAD_33"
     regulatory      991..1276
                     /regulatory_class="promoter"
                     /note="PBAD promoter"
                     /Transferred_From="pECA102 KM521212"
                     /Transferred_Similarity="100.00%"
                     /label="PBAD promoter regulatory"
     misc_feature    993..1010
                     /note="misc_feature; operator O2"
                     /Transferred_From="pMS_39 (pTB273) pARA bla p21 plasmid
                     (modified)"
                     /Transferred_Similarity="100.00%"
                     /label="misc feature; operator O2"
     misc_feature    994..1009
                     /Imported_from="<a
                     href=""http://wishart.biology.ualberta.ca/PlasMapper"">Pla
                     sMapper</a>"
                     /X-Transferred_From="araO2 reg; pMS_118 (pKD46)"
                     /X-Transferred_Similarity="100.00%"
                     /Transferred_From="pMS_116 (pMA7CR_2.0), pMS_118 (pKD46)"
                     /Transferred_Similarity="100.00%"
                     /label="araO2 reg"
                     /note="Geneious type: regulatory sequence"
     primer_bind     1088..1115
                     /Sequence="CATTCTGTAACAAAGCGGGACCAAAGCC"
                     /Transferred_From="oMS_818"
                     /Transferred_Similarity="100.00%"
                     /label="oMS_818"
     promoter        complement(1115..1143)
                     /note="Pc promoter; promoter"
                     /Transferred_From="pMS_39 (pTB273) pARA bla p21 plasmid
                     (modified)"
                     /Transferred_Similarity="100.00%"
                     /label="promoter; Pc promoter"
     misc_feature    complement(1115..1143)
                     /ApEinfo_revcolor="#b7e6d7"
                     /ApEinfo_fwdcolor="#b7e6d7"
                     /X-Transferred_From="pMS_118 (pKD46)"
                     /X-Transferred_Similarity="100.00%"
                     /Transferred_From="pMS_116 (pMA7CR_2.0), pMS_118 (pKD46)"
                     /Transferred_Similarity="100.00%"
                     /label="Pc"
     primer_bind     1119..1140
                     /Sequence="ACAAAAACGCGTAACAAAAGTG"
                     /Transferred_From="oMS_802"
                     /Transferred_Similarity="100.00%"
                     /label="oMS_802"
     primer_bind     1148..1166
                     /Sequence="TCACGGCAGAAAAGTCCAC"
                     /Transferred_From="oMS_806"
                     /Transferred_Similarity="100.00%"
                     /label="oMS_806"
     misc_feature    1151..1172
                     /note="misc_feature; operator O1"
                     /Transferred_From="pMS_39 (pTB273) pARA bla p21 plasmid
                     (modified)"
                     /Transferred_Similarity="100.00%"
                     /label="misc feature; operator O1"
     gene            1203..1241
                     /Imported_from="<a
                     href=""http://wishart.biology.ualberta.ca/PlasMapper"">Pla
                     sMapper</a>"
                     /X-Transferred_From="AraI1I2; pMS_118 (pKD46)"
                     /X-Transferred_Similarity="100.00%"
                     /Transferred_From="pMS_116 (pMA7CR_2.0), pMS_118 (pKD46)"
                     /Transferred_Similarity="100.00%"
                     /label="AraI1I2"
     misc_feature    1203..1241
                     /note="misc_feature; operator I2 + I1"
                     /Transferred_From="pMS_39 (pTB273) pARA bla p21 plasmid
                     (modified)"
                     /Transferred_Similarity="100.00%"
                     /label="misc feature; operator I2 + I1"
     primer_bind     1213..1272
                     /Sequence="TATCCATAAGATTAGCGGATCCTACCTGACGCTTTTTATCGCAACTC
                     TCTACTGTTTCTC"
                     /Transferred_From="oMS_808"
                     /Transferred_Similarity="100.00%"
                     /label="oMS_808"
     promoter        1238..1266
                     /Imported_from="<a
                     href=""http://wishart.biology.ualberta.ca/PlasMapper"">Pla
                     sMapper</a>"
                     /X-Transferred_From="ARA prom"
                     /X-Transferred_Similarity="100.00%"
                     /Transferred_From="pMS_118 (pKD46)"
                     /Transferred_Similarity="100.00%"
                     /label="ARA prom"
     promoter        1240..1267
                     /note="PBAD promoter; promoter"
                     /Transferred_From="pMS_39 (pTB273) pARA bla p21 plasmid
                     (modified)"
                     /Transferred_Similarity="100.00%"
                     /label="promoter; PBAD promoter"
     misc_feature    1240..1267
                     /ApEinfo_revcolor="#ff9ccd"
                     /ApEinfo_fwdcolor="#ff9ccd"
                     /X-Transferred_From="pMS_118 (pKD46)"
                     /X-Transferred_Similarity="100.00%"
                     /Transferred_From="pMS_116 (pMA7CR_2.0), pMS_118 (pKD46)"
                     /Transferred_Similarity="100.00%"
                     /label="ParaB"
     primer_bind     complement(1257..1281)
                     /Sequence="ACGGGTATGGAGAAACAGTAGAGAG"
                     /Transferred_From="oMS_801"
                     /Transferred_Similarity="100.00%"
                     /label="oMS_801"
     msr             1290..1520
                     /modified_by="Max_Schubert"
                     /label="msr86"
     gene            <1290..1303
                     /locus_tag="ECD_00830"
                     /db_xref="GeneID:8179524"
                     /label="gene"
     CDS             <1290..1303
                     /locus_tag="ECD_00830"
                     /codon_start=1
                     /transl_table=11
                     /product="hypothetical protein"
                     /protein_id="YP_003053496.1"
                     /db_xref="GI:254287748"
                     /db_xref="GeneID:8179524"
                     /translation="MNKKFTDEQQQQLIGHLTKKGFYRGANIKITIFLCGGDVANHQS
                     WRHQLSQFLAKFSDVDIFYPEDLFDDLLAGQGQHSLLSLENILAEAVDVIILFPESPG
                     SFTELGAFSNNENLRRKLICIQDAKFKSKRSFINYGPVRLLRKFNSKSVLRCSSNELK
                     EMCDSSIDVARKLRLYKKLMASIKKVRKENKVSKDIGNILYAERFLLPCIYLLDSVNY
                     RTLCELAFKAIKQDDVLSKIIVRSVVSRLINERKILQMTDGYQVTALGASYVRSVFDR
                     KTLDRLRLEIMNFENRRKSTFNYDKIPYAHP"
                     /label="hypothetical protein CDS"
     inv_rep         1291..1302
                     /label="a2"
     Branched_G      1303
                     /label="Branched G"
     primer_bind     1328..1348
                     /Sequence="CCTCTGGATGTTGTTTCGGCA"
                     /Transferred_From="oMS_0409"
                     /Transferred_Similarity="100.00%"
                     /label="oMS_0409"
     primer_bind     complement(1329..1348)
                     /Sequence="TGCCGAAACAACATCCAGAG"
                     /Transferred_From="oMS_539"
                     /Transferred_Similarity="100.00%"
                     /label="oMS_539"
     primer_bind     1350..1371
                     /Sequence="CCTGCATTGAATCTGAGTTACT"
                     /Transferred_From="oMS_545"
                     /Transferred_Similarity="100.00%"
                     /label="oMS_545"
     msd             complement(1361..1506)
                     /created_by="Max_Schubert"
                     /label="msd"
     misc_rna        <1361..>1365
                     /label="msr86"
     primer_bind     1361..1389
                     /Sequence="TCTGAGTTACTGTCTGTTTTCCTGAATTC"
                     /Transferred_From="oMS_0416"
                     /Transferred_Similarity="100.00%"
                     /label="oMS_0416"
     primer_bind     complement(1362..1383)
                     /Sequence="AGGAAAACAGACAGTAACTCAG"
                     /Transferred_From="oMS_532"
                     /Transferred_Similarity="100.00%"
                     /label="oMS_532"
     primer_bind     complement(1366..1389)
                     /Sequence="GAATTCAGGAAAACAGACAGTAAC"
                     /Transferred_From="oMS_486"
                     /Transferred_Similarity="100.00%"
                     /label="oMS_486"
     misc_feature    1390..1479
                     /Original_Bases="TGTCGTTGGTGACGTAATCGGTAAATACCATCCCCATGGTG
                     ACTTGGCCGTCTATGACACGATCGTCCGCATGGCGCAGCCATTCTCGCT"
                     /label="TGTCGTTGGTGACGTAATCGGTAAATACCATCCCCATGGTGACTTGGCCG
                     TCTATGACACGATCGTCCGCATGGCGCAGCCATTCTCGCT"
                     /note="Geneious type: Editing History Replacement"
     misc_feature    complement(1390..1479)
                     /created_by="Max_Schubert"
                     /label="insert donor here (reverse orientation)"
     primer_bind     complement(1480..1506)
                     /Sequence="GTCAGAAAAAACGGGTTTCCTGAATTC"
                     /Transferred_From="oMS_0417"
                     /Transferred_Similarity="100.00%"
                     /label="oMS_0417"
     primer_bind     1480..1502
                     /Sequence="GAATTCAGGAAACCCGTTTTTTC"
                     /Transferred_From="oMS_487"
                     /Transferred_Similarity="100.00%"
                     /label="oMS_487"
     primer_bind     1485..1513
                     /Sequence="CAGGAAACCCGTTTTTTCTGACGTAAGGG"
                     /Transferred_From="oMS_623"
                     /Transferred_Similarity="100.00%"
                     /label="oMS_623"
     primer_bind     complement(1502..1519)
                     /Sequence="TGCGCACCCTTACGTCAG"
                     /Transferred_From="oMS_757"
                     /Transferred_Similarity="100.00%"
                     /label="oMS_757"
     primer_bind     complement(1504..1523)
                     /Sequence="AAGTTGCGCACCCTTACGTC"
                     /Transferred_From="oMS_668"
                     /Transferred_Similarity="100.00%"
                     /label="oMS_668"
     primer_bind     complement(1504..1523)
                     /Sequence="AAGTTGCGCACCCTTACGTC"
                     /Transferred_From="oMS_696"
                     /Transferred_Similarity="100.00%"
                     /label="oMS_696"
     primer_bind     1507..1528
                     /Sequence="GTAAGGGTGCGCAACTTTCATG"
                     /Transferred_From="oMS_570"
                     /Transferred_Similarity="100.00%"
                     /label="oMS_570"
     inv_rep         complement(1508..1519)
                     /label="a1"
     cds             1526..2488
                     /locus_tag="ECD_00831"
                     /codon_start=1
                     /transl_table=11
                     /product="retron EC86 RNA-directed DNA polymerase-like
                     protein"
                     /protein_id="ACT42726.1"
                     /db_xref="GI:253977056"
                     /label="retron EC86 RNA-directed DNA polymerase-like
                     protein CDS"
     primer_bind     1526..1551
                     /Sequence="ATGAAATCCGCTGAATATTTGAACAC"
                     /Transferred_From="oMS_533"
                     /Transferred_Similarity="100.00%"
                     /label="oMS_533"
     primer_bind     complement(1528..1551)
                     /Sequence="GTGTTCAAATATTCAGCGGATTTC"
                     /Transferred_From="seqR"
                     /Transferred_Similarity="100.00%"
                     /label="seqR"
     primer_bind     1588..1610
                     /Sequence="CAATTTGCATGACATGTCTAAGG"
                     /Transferred_From="oMS_540"
                     /Transferred_Similarity="100.00%"
                     /label="oMS_540"
     primer_bind     complement(1588..1610)
                     /Sequence="CCTTAGACATGTCATGCAAATTG"
                     /Transferred_From="oMS_525"
                     /Transferred_Similarity="100.00%"
                     /label="oMS_525"
     misc_feature    2119
                     /Original_Bases="T"
                     /label="T"
                     /note="Geneious type: Editing History Replacement"
     misc_difference 2119
                     /created_by="User"
                     /label="synonymous mutation?"
     primer_bind     complement(2464..2487)
                     /Sequence="TAGGTCTTCGCTTTATTTAAAGGG"
                     /Transferred_From="oMS_522"
                     /Transferred_Similarity="100.00%"
                     /label="oMS_522"
     primer_bind     complement(2465..2486)
                     /Sequence="AGGTCTTCGCTTTATTTAAAGG"
                     /Transferred_From="oMS_559"
                     /Transferred_Similarity="100.00%"
                     /label="oMS_559"
     gene            2527..3339
                     /created_by="Tim"
                     /modified_by="Max_Schubert"
                     /label="CspRecT"
     terminator      3452..3609
                     /Imported_from="<a
                     href=""http://wishart.biology.ualberta.ca/PlasMapper"">Pla
                     sMapper</a>"
                     /X-Transferred_From="rrnB term"
                     /X-Transferred_Similarity="100.00%"
                     /Transferred_From="pMS_76 (pRSFRedGFP henry's v.nat
                     plasmid)"
                     /Transferred_Similarity="97.47%"
                     /label="rrnB term"
     primer_bind     3552..3595
                     /Sequence="GCGAAATTTTGCCGACTGATCAAATAAAACGAAAGGCTCAGTCG"
                     /X-Transferred_From="oMS_0434"
                     /X-Transferred_Similarity="65.91%"
                     /Transferred_From="pMS_31 (pAH_81 AY048720)"
                     /Transferred_Similarity="100.00%"
                     /label="oMS_0434"
     primer_bind     3556..3595
                     /Sequence="GCGAAATTTTGCCGACTGAATAAAACGAAAGGCTCAGTCG"
                     /X-Transferred_From="oMS_0433"
                     /X-Transferred_Similarity="70.00%"
                     /Transferred_From="pMS_31 (pAH_81 AY048720)"
                     /Transferred_Similarity="100.00%"
                     /label="oMS_0433"
     primer_bind     3575..3596
                     /Sequence="ATAAAACGAAAGGCTCAGTCGA"
                     /Transferred_From="oMS_0388"
                     /Transferred_Similarity="100.00%"
                     /label="oMS_0388"
     primer_bind     4158..4184
                     /Sequence="AAGAACCTCAGATCCTTCCGTATTTAG"
                     /Transferred_From="oMS_0460"
                     /Transferred_Similarity="100.00%"
                     /label="oMS_0460"
     CDS             complement(4165..5115)
                     /created_by="User"
                     /label="repA101 CDS"
     primer_bind     complement(4308..4340)
                     /Sequence="GACTAAGAAAAACACTACACGATGCTTTAACTG"
                     /Transferred_From="oMS_813"
                     /Transferred_Similarity="100.00%"
                     /label="oMS_813"
     primer_bind     complement(4334..4354)
                     /Sequence="CTACCTACGTAACGGACTAAG"
                     /Transferred_From="repA_rev"
                     /Transferred_Similarity="100.00%"
                     /label="repA_rev"
     primer_bind     4341..4370
                     /Sequence="CGTTACGTAGGTAGGAATCTGATGTAATGG"
                     /Transferred_From="oMS_812"
                     /Transferred_Similarity="100.00%"
                     /label="oMS_812"
     primer_bind     4400..4421
                     /Sequence="ATCTGGTTGTTCTCAAGTTCGG"
                     /Transferred_From="oMS_918"
                     /Transferred_Similarity="100.00%"
                     /label="oMS_918"
     primer_bind     4840..4864
                     /Sequence="AAAGCCTTTAACCAAAGGATTCCTG"
                     /Transferred_From="oMS_920"
                     /Transferred_Similarity="100.00%"
                     /label="oMS_920"
     primer_bind     complement(4840..4864)
                     /Sequence="CAGGAATCCTTTGGTTAAAGGCTTT"
                     /Transferred_From="oMS_916"
                     /Transferred_Similarity="100.00%"
                     /label="oMS_916"
     unsure          complement(5117..5373)
                     /created_by="User"
                     /label="important ori stuff"
     primer_bind     complement(5207..5229)
                     /Sequence="GTCTAGCAGAATTTACAGATACC"
                     /Transferred_From="oMS_919"
                     /Transferred_Similarity="100.00%"
                     /label="oMS_919"
     primer_bind     complement(5263..5283)
                     /Sequence="GGTCTAGCGGAATTTACAGAG"
                     /Transferred_From="oMS_917"
                     /Transferred_Similarity="100.00%"
                     /label="oMS_917"
     unsure          complement(5374..5382)
                     /created_by="User"
                     /label="DNAa binding sequence"
     regulatory      5871..5976
                     /regulatory_class="terminator"
                     /note="T0 terminator; terminator T0"
                     /Transferred_From="KM521210, p ECG_MC3 KM521211 (mf-lon
                     mcherry_pdt3)"
                     /Transferred_Similarity="100.00%"
                     /label="T0 terminator regulatory; terminator T0
                     regulatory"
     primer_bind     5948..5971
                     /Sequence="TTACTGGATCTATCAACAGGAGTC"
                     /Transferred_From="oMS_0350"
                     /Transferred_Similarity="100.00%"
                     /label="oMS_0350"
     primer_bind     complement(5994..6014)
                     /Sequence="TGTCTAACAATTCGTTCAAGC"
                     /Transferred_From="oMS_0337"
                     /Transferred_Similarity="100.00%"
                     /label="oMS_0337"
     misc_feature    complement(6016..6802)
                     /label="CmR"
                     /note="Geneious type: Antibiotic Resistance"
     marker          complement(6016..6675)
                     /label="CAT marker"
     cds             complement(6016..6675)
                     /codon_start=1
                     /transl_table=11
                     /product="CmR"
                     /protein_id="ADC42093.1"
                     /db_xref="GI:288187151"
                     /label="CmR CDS"
     misc_feature    6091
                     /Original_Bases="G"
                     /label="G"
                     /note="Geneious type: Editing History Replacement"
     primer_bind     6173..6194
                     /Sequence="GCGAAGAAGTTGTCCATATTGG"
                     /Transferred_From="oMS_0383"
                     /Transferred_Similarity="100.00%"
                     /label="oMS_0383"
     primer_bind     complement(6588..6677)
                     /Sequence="AAATGGAGAAAAAAATCACTGGATATACCACCGTTGATATATCCCAA
                     TGGCATCGTAAAGAACATTTTGAGGCATTTCAGTCAGTTGCTC"
                     /Transferred_From="oMS_0401"
                     /Transferred_Similarity="100.00%"
                     /label="oMS_0401"
     primer_bind     complement(6633..6659)
                     /Sequence="CTGGATATACCACCGTTGATATATCCC"
                     /Transferred_From="oMS_0382"
                     /Transferred_Similarity="100.00%"
                     /label="oMS_0382"
     primer_bind     complement(6720..6741)
                     /Sequence="GAAATAAGATCACTACCGGGCG"
                     /Transferred_From="oMS_0222"
                     /Transferred_Similarity="100.00%"
                     /label="oMS_0222"
     primer_bind     6720..6741
                     /Sequence="CGCCCGGTAGTGATCTTATTTC"
                     /Transferred_From="oMS_521"
                     /Transferred_Similarity="100.00%"
                     /label="oMS_521"
ORIGIN      
        1 aatgtgcctg tcaaatggac gaagcaggga ttctgcaaac cctatgctac tccgtcaagc
       61 cgtcaattgt ctgattcgtt accaattatg acaacttgac ggctacatca ttcacttttt
      121 cttcacaacc ggcacggaac tcgctcgggc tggccccggt gcatttttta aatacccgcg
      181 agaaatagag ttgatcgtca aaaccaacat tgcgaccgac ggtggcgata ggcatccggg
      241 tggtgctcaa aagcagcttc gcctggctga tacgttggtc ctcgcgccag cttaagacgc
      301 taatccctaa ctgctggcgg aaaagatgtg acagacgcga cggcgacaag caaacatgct
      361 gtgcgacgct ggcgatatca aaattgctgt ctgccaggtg atcgctgatg tactgacaag
      421 cctcgcgtac ccgattatcc atcggtggat ggagcgactc gttaatcgct tccatgcgcc
      481 gcagtaacaa ttgctcaagc agatttatcg ccagcagctc cgaatagcgc ccttcccctt
      541 gcccggcgtt aatgatttgc ccaaacaggt cgctgaaatg cggctggtgc gcttcatccg
      601 ggcgaaagaa ccccgtattg gcaaatattg acggccagtt aagccattca tgccagtagg
      661 cgcgcggacg aaagtaaacc cactggtgat accattcgcg agcctccgga tgacgaccgt
      721 agtgatgaat ctctcctggc gggaacagca aaatatcacc cggtcggcaa acaaattctc
      781 gtccctgatt tttcaccacc ccctgaccgc gaatggtgag attgagaata taacctttca
      841 ttcccagcgg tcggtcgata aaaaaatcga gataaccgtt ggcctcaatc ggcgttaaac
      901 ccgccaccag atgggcatta aacgagtatc ccggcagcag gggatcattt tgcgcttcag
      961 ccatactttt catactcccg ccattcagag aagaaaccaa ttgtccatat tgcatcagac
     1021 attgccgtca ctgcgtcttt tactggctct tctcgctaac caaaccggta accccgctta
     1081 ttaaaagcat tctgtaacaa agcgggacca aagccatgac aaaaacgcgt aacaaaagtg
     1141 tctataatca cggcagaaaa gtccacattg attatttgca cggcgtcaca ctttgctatg
     1201 ccatagcatt tttatccata agattagcgg atcctacctg acgcttttta tcgcaactct
     1261 ctactgtttc tccatacccg tttaattaaa tgcgcaccct tagcgagagg tttatcatta
     1321 aggtcaacct ctggatgttg tttcggcatc ctgcattgaa tctgagttac tgtctgtttt
     1381 cctgaattcn nnnnnnnnnn nnnnnnnnnn nnnnnnnnnn nnnnnnnnnn nnnnnnnnnn
     1441 nnnnnnnnnn nnnnnnnnnn nnnnnnnnnn nnnnnnnnng aattcaggaa acccgttttt
     1501 tctgacgtaa gggtgcgcaa ctttcatgaa atccgctgaa tatttgaaca cttttagatt
     1561 gagaaatctc ggcctacctg tcatgaacaa tttgcatgac atgtctaagg cgactcgcat
     1621 atctgttgaa acacttcggt tgttaatcta tacagctgat tttcgctata ggatctacac
     1681 tgtagaaaag aaaggcccag agaagagaat gagaaccatt taccaacctt ctcgagaact
     1741 taaagcctta caaggatggg ttctacgtaa cattttagat aaactgtcgt catctccttt
     1801 ttctattgga tttgaaaagc accaatctat tttgaataat gctaccccgc atattggggc
     1861 aaactttata ctgaatattg atttggagga ttttttccca agtttaactg ctaacaaagt
     1921 ttttggagtg ttccattctc ttggttataa tcgactaata tcttcagttt tgacaaaaat
     1981 atgttgttat aaaaatctgc taccacaagg tgctccatca tcacctaaat tagctaatct
     2041 aatatgttct aaacttgatt atcgtattca gggttatgca ggtagtcggg gcttgatata
     2101 tacgagatat gccgatgacc tcaccttatc tgcacagtct atgaaaaagg ttgttaaagc
     2161 acgtgatttt ttattttcta taatcccaag tgaaggattg gttattaact caaaaaaaac
     2221 ttgtattagt gggcctcgta gtcagaggaa agttacaggt ttagttattt cacaagagaa
     2281 agttgggata ggtagagaaa aatataaaga aattagagca aagatacatc atatattttg
     2341 cggtaagtct tctgagatag aacacgttag gggatggttg tcatttattt taagtgtgga
     2401 ttcaaaaagc cataggagat taataactta tattagcaaa ttagaaaaaa aatatggaaa
     2461 gaacccttta aataaagcga agacctagga tcgaaataat tttgtttaac tttaaggagg
     2521 tttggaatga accaaatcgt gaagttcact gacgactctg gcctggcggt tcaagttact
     2581 ccagacgatg ttcgccgtta tatctgtgag aacgctactg aaaaagaggt gggcctcttt
     2641 ctgcaactct gtcagactca acgtctgaat ccgtttgtga aagacgctta cctggtgaaa
     2701 tacggcggtg ctccagcttc tatgattact tcctatcaag tttttaaccg tcgcgcgtgt
     2761 cgtgatgcta actatgatgg tatcaaatct ggtgtggttg ttctgcgtga cggtgatgtt
     2821 gtgcataaac gtggtgctgc gtgctacaaa aaggcgggtg aggagctcat cggtggttgg
     2881 gcggaagttc gctttaagga tggccgcgag actgcgtatg ctgaggtggc gctcgacgac
     2941 tattccaccg gcaaatctaa ttgggcgaaa atgccgggtg ttatgatcga aaaatgcgcg
     3001 aaggctgctg cttggcgcct cgcgttcccg gacacttttc agggcatgta cgctgcggag
     3061 gaaatggatc aagcgcaaca gccagaacag gtgcgcgctc aggcggagca accagtggat
     3121 ctccagccaa tccgcgaact cttcaagcca tattgcgaac acttcggcat cactccggct
     3181 gagggtatga ctgctgtttg tggtgcggtg ggcgctgaag gcatgcactc tatgaccgag
     3241 cagcaagctc gccgtgctcg cgcttggatg gaggaagaaa tggctgcgcc agctgtggaa
     3301 gcggagtatg aggttgttga cgagggcgag gtgttttaat ctagagtcga cctgcaggca
     3361 tgcaagcttg gctgttttgg cggatgagag aagattttca gcctgataca gattaaatca
     3421 gaacgcagaa gcggtctgat aaaacagaat ttgcctggcg gcagtagcgc ggtggtccca
     3481 cctgacccca tgccgaactc agaagtgaaa cgccgtagcg ccgatggtag tgtggggtct
     3541 ccccatgcga gagtagggaa ctgccaggca tcaaataaaa cgaaaggctc agtcgaaaga
     3601 ctgaacgctc tcctgagtag gacaaatccg ccgccctaga cctagggtac gggttttgct
     3661 gcccgcaaac gggctgttct ggtgttgcta gtttgttatc agaatcgcag atccggcttc
     3721 agccggtttg ccggctgaaa gcgctatttc ttccagaatt gccatgattt tttccccacg
     3781 ggaggcgtca ctggctcccg tgttgtcggc agctttgatt cgataagcag catcgcctgt
     3841 ttcaggctgt ctatgtgtga ctgttgagct gtaacaagtt gtctcaggtg ttcaatttca
     3901 tgttctagtt gctttgtttt actggtttca cccgttctat taggtgttac atgctgttca
     3961 tctgttacat tgtcgatctg ttcatggtga acagctttga atgcaccaaa aactcgtaaa
     4021 agctctgatg tatctatctt ttttacaccg ttttcatctg tgcatatgga cagttttccc
     4081 tttgatatgt aacggtgaac agttgttcta cttttgtttg ttagtcttga tgcttcactg
     4141 atagatacaa gagccataag aacctcagat ccttccgtat ttagccagta tgttctctag
     4201 tgtggttcgt tgtttttgcg tgagccatga gaacgaacca ttgagatcat acttactttg
     4261 catgtcactc aaaaattttg cctcaaaact ggtgagctga atttttgcag ttaaagcatc
     4321 gtgtagtgtt tttcttagtc cgttacgtag gtaggaatct gatgtaatgg ttgttggtat
     4381 tttgtcacca ttcattttta tctggttgtt ctcaagttcg gttacgagat ccatttgtct
     4441 atctagttca acttggaaaa tcaacgtatc agtcgggcgg cctcgcttat caaccaccaa
     4501 tttcatattg ctgtaagtgt ttaaatcttt acttattggt ttcaaaaccc attggttaag
     4561 ccttttaaac tcatggtagt tattttcaag cattaacatg aacttaaatt catcaaggct
     4621 aatctctata tttgccttgt gagttttctt ttgtgttagt tcttttaata accactcata
     4681 aatcctcata gagtatttgt tttcaaaaga cttaacatgt tccagattat attttatgaa
     4741 tttttttaac tggaaaagat aaggcaatat ctcttcacta aaaactaatt ctaatttttc
     4801 gcttgagaac ttggcatagt ttgtccactg gaaaatctca aagcctttaa ccaaaggatt
     4861 cctgatttcc acagttctcg tcatcagctc tctggttgct ttagctaata caccataagc
     4921 attttcccta ctgatgttca tcatctgagc gtattggtta taagtgaacg ataccgtccg
     4981 ttctttcctt gtagggtttt caatcgtggg gttgagtagt gccacacagc ataaaattag
     5041 cttggtttca tgctccgtta agtcatagcg actaatcgct agttcatttg ctttgaaaac
     5101 aactaattca gacatacatc tcaattggtc taggtgattt taatcactat accaattgag
     5161 atgggctagt caatgataat tactagtcct tttcctttga gttgtgggta tctgtaaatt
     5221 ctgctagacc tttgctggaa aacttgtaaa ttctgctaga ccctctgtaa attccgctag
     5281 acctttgtgt gttttttttg tttatattca agtggttata atttatagaa taaagaaaga
     5341 ataaaaaaag ataaaaagaa tagatcccag ccctgtgtat aactcactac tttagtcagt
     5401 tccgcagtat tacaaaagga tgtcgcaaac gctgtttgct cctctacaaa acagacctta
     5461 aaaccctaaa ggcttaagta gcaccctcgc aagctcgggc aaatcgctga atattccttt
     5521 tgtctccgac catcaggcac ctgagtcgct gtctttttcg tgacattcag ttcgctgcgc
     5581 tcacggctct ggcagtgaat gggggtaaat ggcactacag gcgcctttta tggattcatg
     5641 caaggaaact acccataata caagaaaagc ccgtcacggg cttctcaggg cgttttatgg
     5701 cgggtctgct atgtggtgct atctgacttt ttgctgttca gcagttcctg ccctctgatt
     5761 ttccagtctg accacttcgg attatcccgt gacaggtcat tcagactggc taatgcaccc
     5821 agtaaggcag cggtatcatc aacaggctta cccgtcttac tgtccctagt gcttggattc
     5881 tcaccaataa aaaacgcccg gcggcaaccg agcgttctga acaaatccag atggagttct
     5941 gaggtcatta ctggatctat caacaggagt ccaagcgagc tcgatatccg tcggcttgaa
     6001 cgaattgtta gacaattacg ccccgccctg ccactcatcg cagtactgtt gtaattcatt
     6061 aagcattctg ccgacatgga agccatcaca aacggcatga tgaacctgaa tcgccagcgg
     6121 catcagcacc ttgtcgcctt gcgtataata tttgcccatg gtgaaaacgg gggcgaagaa
     6181 gttgtccata ttggccacgt ttaaatcaaa actggtgaaa ctcacccagg gattggctga
     6241 gacgaaaaac atattctcaa taaacccttt agggaaatag gccaggtttt caccgtaaca
     6301 cgccacatct tgcgaatata tgtgtagaaa ctgccggaaa tcgtcgtggt attcactcca
     6361 gagcgatgaa aacgtttcag tttgctcatg gaaaacggtg taacaagggt gaacactatc
     6421 ccatatcacc agctcaccgt ctttcattgc catacggaat tccggatgag cattcatcag
     6481 gcgggcaaga atgtgaataa aggccggata aaacttgtgc ttatttttct ttacggtctt
     6541 taaaaaggcc gtaatatcca gctgaacggt ctggttatag gtacattgag caactgactg
     6601 aaatgcctca aaatgttctt tacgatgcca ttgggatata tcaacggtgg tatatccagt
     6661 gatttttttc tccattttag cttccttagc tcctgaaaat ctcgataact caaaaaatac
     6721 gcccggtagt gatcttattt cattatggtg aaagttggaa cctcttacgt gccgatcaac
     6781 gtctcatttt cgccagatat cg
//
