# Supplementary material for: High throughput functional variant screens via in-vivo production of single-stranded DNA
Source: bioRxiv preprint, doi:10.1101/2020.03.05.975441, version 1 (2020-03-06)
Supplement: Supplemental Sequences, Tables [file 975441_file03.zip › RLR1_supplemental_sequences_tables/supplemental_sequence_maps/pBAD_retron, RT, beta (sc101 cat).gb]

LOCUS       pBAD>retron,_RT,_beta_(sc101_cat)        6775 bp    DNA     circular UNA 29-FEB-2020
DEFINITION  Gibson Assembly of 1547.rif SCRIBE into pMS_260 pBAD vector.
ACCESSION   urn.local...g-bmf1q10
VERSION     urn.local...g-bmf1q10
KEYWORDS    .
SOURCE      
  ORGANISM  .
FEATURES             Location/Qualifiers
     terminator      complement(1..85)
                     /created_by="User"
                     /label="araC native terminator"
     gene            complement(86..964)
                     /Imported_from="<a
                     href=""http://wishart.biology.ualberta.ca/PlasMapper"">Pla
                     sMapper</a>"
                     /X-Transferred_From="AraC"
                     /X-Transferred_Similarity="100.00%"
                     /Transferred_From="pMS_118 (pKD46)"
                     /Transferred_Similarity="100.00%"
                     /label="AraC"
     cds             complement(86..1015)
                     /codon_start=1
                     /transl_table=11
                     /product="araC"
                     /protein_id="AIU94532.1"
                     /Transferred_Translation="MQYGQLVSSLNGGSMKSMAEAQNDPLLPGYSF
                     NAHLVAGLTPIEANGYLDFFIDRPLGMKGYILNLTIRGQGVVKNQGREFVCRPGDILL
                     FPPGEIHHYGRHPEAREWYHQWVYFRPRAYWHEWLNWPSIFANTGFFRPDEAHQPHFS
                     DLFGQIINAGQGEGRYSELLAINLLEQLLLRRMEAINESLHPPMDNRVREACQYISDH
                     LADSNFDIASVAQHVCLSPSRLSHLFRQQLGISVLSWREDQRISQAKLLLSTTRMPIA
                     TVGRNVGFDDQLYFSRVFKKCTGASPSEFRAGCEEKVNDVAVKLS"
                     /Transferred_From="pECA102 KM521212"
                     /Transferred_Similarity="100.00%"
                     /label="araC CDS"
     misc_feature    978..>1280
                     /created_by="User"
                     /modified_by="User"
                     /Transferred_From="pMS_39 (pTB273) pARA bla p21 plasmid
                     (modified)"
                     /Transferred_Similarity="100.00%"
                     /label="segment of pBAD_33"
     regulatory      991..1276
                     /regulatory_class="promoter"
                     /note="PBAD promoter"
                     /Transferred_From="pECA102 KM521212"
                     /Transferred_Similarity="100.00%"
                     /label="PBAD promoter regulatory"
     misc_feature    993..1010
                     /note="misc_feature; operator O2"
                     /Transferred_From="pMS_39 (pTB273) pARA bla p21 plasmid
                     (modified)"
                     /Transferred_Similarity="100.00%"
                     /label="misc feature; operator O2"
     misc_feature    994..1009
                     /Imported_from="<a
                     href=""http://wishart.biology.ualberta.ca/PlasMapper"">Pla
                     sMapper</a>"
                     /X-Transferred_From="araO2 reg; pMS_118 (pKD46)"
                     /X-Transferred_Similarity="100.00%"
                     /Transferred_From="pMS_116 (pMA7CR_2.0), pMS_118 (pKD46)"
                     /Transferred_Similarity="100.00%"
                     /label="araO2 reg"
                     /note="Geneious type: regulatory sequence"
     promoter        complement(1115..1143)
                     /note="Pc promoter; promoter"
                     /Transferred_From="pMS_39 (pTB273) pARA bla p21 plasmid
                     (modified)"
                     /Transferred_Similarity="100.00%"
                     /label="promoter; Pc promoter"
     misc_feature    complement(1115..1143)
                     /ApEinfo_revcolor="#b7e6d7"
                     /ApEinfo_fwdcolor="#b7e6d7"
                     /X-Transferred_From="pMS_118 (pKD46)"
                     /X-Transferred_Similarity="100.00%"
                     /Transferred_From="pMS_116 (pMA7CR_2.0), pMS_118 (pKD46)"
                     /Transferred_Similarity="100.00%"
                     /label="Pc"
     misc_feature    1151..1172
                     /note="misc_feature; operator O1"
                     /Transferred_From="pMS_39 (pTB273) pARA bla p21 plasmid
                     (modified)"
                     /Transferred_Similarity="100.00%"
                     /label="misc feature; operator O1"
     primer_bind     1198..1217
                     /Sequence="ATGCCATAGCATTTTTATCC"
                     /Transferred_From="pBAD Forward"
                     /Transferred_Similarity="100.00%"
                     /label="pBAD Forward"
     gene            1203..1241
                     /Imported_from="<a
                     href=""http://wishart.biology.ualberta.ca/PlasMapper"">Pla
                     sMapper</a>"
                     /X-Transferred_From="AraI1I2; pMS_118 (pKD46)"
                     /X-Transferred_Similarity="100.00%"
                     /Transferred_From="pMS_116 (pMA7CR_2.0), pMS_118 (pKD46)"
                     /Transferred_Similarity="100.00%"
                     /label="AraI1I2"
     misc_feature    1203..1241
                     /note="misc_feature; operator I2 + I1"
                     /Transferred_From="pMS_39 (pTB273) pARA bla p21 plasmid
                     (modified)"
                     /Transferred_Similarity="100.00%"
                     /label="misc feature; operator I2 + I1"
     promoter        1238..1266
                     /Imported_from="<a
                     href=""http://wishart.biology.ualberta.ca/PlasMapper"">Pla
                     sMapper</a>"
                     /X-Transferred_From="ARA prom"
                     /X-Transferred_Similarity="100.00%"
                     /Transferred_From="pMS_118 (pKD46)"
                     /Transferred_Similarity="100.00%"
                     /label="ARA prom"
     promoter        1240..1267
                     /note="PBAD promoter; promoter"
                     /Transferred_From="pMS_39 (pTB273) pARA bla p21 plasmid
                     (modified)"
                     /Transferred_Similarity="100.00%"
                     /label="promoter; PBAD promoter"
     misc_feature    1240..1267
                     /ApEinfo_revcolor="#ff9ccd"
                     /ApEinfo_fwdcolor="#ff9ccd"
                     /X-Transferred_From="pMS_118 (pKD46)"
                     /X-Transferred_Similarity="100.00%"
                     /Transferred_From="pMS_116 (pMA7CR_2.0), pMS_118 (pKD46)"
                     /Transferred_Similarity="100.00%"
                     /label="ParaB"
     misc_feature    1289..1290
                     /label="AAGAATTCATTAAAGAGGAGAAAGGTACCTAGCTATGTTAGGAGCGTCTT
                     TGATAGAAAGACACTTGACCGATTGCGGCTTGAGATTATGAATTTTGAAAACCGTAGA
                     AAATCAACATTTAACTATGATAAGATTCCGT"
                     /note="Geneious type: Editing History Deletion"
     msr             1290..1520
                     /product="msr"
                     /function="primer for the Ec86 RT"
                     /modified_by="Max_Schubert"
                     /label="msr"
     inv_rep         1291..1302
                     /label="a2"
     Branched_G      1303
                     /label="Branched G"
     primer_bind     1328..1348
                     /Sequence="CCTCTGGATGTTGTTTCGGCA"
                     /Transferred_From="oMS_0409"
                     /Transferred_Similarity="100.00%"
                     /label="oMS_0409"
     primer_bind     complement(1329..1348)
                     /Sequence="TGCCGAAACAACATCCAGAG"
                     /Transferred_From="oMS_539"
                     /Transferred_Similarity="100.00%"
                     /label="oMS_539"
     primer_bind     1350..1371
                     /Sequence="CCTGCATTGAATCTGAGTTACT"
                     /Transferred_From="oMS_545"
                     /Transferred_Similarity="100.00%"
                     /label="oMS_545"
     msd             complement(1361..1506)
                     /created_by="Max_Schubert"
                     /label="msd"
     primer_bind     1361..1389
                     /Sequence="TCTGAGTTACTGTCTGTTTTCCTGAATTC"
                     /Transferred_From="oMS_0416"
                     /Transferred_Similarity="100.00%"
                     /label="oMS_0416"
     primer_bind     complement(1362..1383)
                     /Sequence="AGGAAAACAGACAGTAACTCAG"
                     /Transferred_From="oMS_532"
                     /Transferred_Similarity="100.00%"
                     /label="oMS_532"
     primer_bind     complement(1366..1389)
                     /Sequence="GAATTCAGGAAAACAGACAGTAAC"
                     /Transferred_From="oMS_486"
                     /Transferred_Similarity="100.00%"
                     /label="oMS_486"
     misc_feature    complement(1390..1479)
                     /created_by="Max_Schubert"
                     /label="insert donor here (reverse orientation)"
     primer_bind     complement(1480..1506)
                     /Sequence="GTCAGAAAAAACGGGTTTCCTGAATTC"
                     /Transferred_From="oMS_0417"
                     /Transferred_Similarity="100.00%"
                     /label="oMS_0417"
     primer_bind     1480..1502
                     /Sequence="GAATTCAGGAAACCCGTTTTTTC"
                     /Transferred_From="oMS_487"
                     /Transferred_Similarity="100.00%"
                     /label="oMS_487"
     primer_bind     1485..1513
                     /Sequence="CAGGAAACCCGTTTTTTCTGACGTAAGGG"
                     /Transferred_From="oMS_623"
                     /Transferred_Similarity="100.00%"
                     /label="oMS_623"
     primer_bind     complement(1502..1519)
                     /Sequence="TGCGCACCCTTACGTCAG"
                     /Transferred_From="oMS_757"
                     /Transferred_Similarity="100.00%"
                     /label="oMS_757"
     primer_bind     complement(1504..1523)
                     /Sequence="AAGTTGCGCACCCTTACGTC"
                     /Transferred_From="oMS_668"
                     /Transferred_Similarity="100.00%"
                     /label="oMS_668"
     primer_bind     complement(1504..1523)
                     /Sequence="AAGTTGCGCACCCTTACGTC"
                     /Transferred_From="oMS_696"
                     /Transferred_Similarity="100.00%"
                     /label="oMS_696"
     primer_bind     complement(1506..1543)
                     /Sequence="ATATTCAGCGGATTTCATGAAAGTTGCGCACCCTTACG"
                     /Transferred_From="oDK_055"
                     /Transferred_Similarity="100.00%"
                     /label="oDK_055"
     primer_bind     1507..1528
                     /Sequence="GTAAGGGTGCGCAACTTTCATG"
                     /Transferred_From="oMS_570"
                     /Transferred_Similarity="100.00%"
                     /label="oMS_570"
     inv_rep         complement(1508..1519)
                     /label="a1"
     cds             1526..2488
                     /locus_tag="ECD_00831"
                     /codon_start=1
                     /transl_table=11
                     /product="retron EC86 RNA-directed DNA polymerase-like
                     protein"
                     /protein_id="ACT42726.1"
                     /db_xref="GI:253977056"
                     /label="retron EC86 RNA-directed DNA polymerase-like
                     protein CDS"
     primer_bind     1526..1551
                     /Sequence="ATGAAATCCGCTGAATATTTGAACAC"
                     /Transferred_From="oMS_533"
                     /Transferred_Similarity="100.00%"
                     /label="oMS_533"
     primer_bind     1588..1610
                     /Sequence="CAATTTGCATGACATGTCTAAGG"
                     /Transferred_From="oMS_540"
                     /Transferred_Similarity="100.00%"
                     /label="oMS_540"
     primer_bind     complement(1588..1610)
                     /Sequence="CCTTAGACATGTCATGCAAATTG"
                     /Transferred_From="oMS_525"
                     /Transferred_Similarity="100.00%"
                     /label="oMS_525"
     primer_bind     complement(2464..2487)
                     /Sequence="TAGGTCTTCGCTTTATTTAAAGGG"
                     /Transferred_From="oMS_522"
                     /Transferred_Similarity="100.00%"
                     /label="oMS_522"
     primer_bind     complement(2465..2486)
                     /Sequence="AGGTCTTCGCTTTATTTAAAGG"
                     /Transferred_From="oMS_559"
                     /Transferred_Similarity="100.00%"
                     /label="oMS_559"
     misc_feature    2488..2526
                     /label
                     /note="Geneious type: Editing History Insertion"
     primer_bind     2504..2529
                     /Sequence="GTTTAACTTTAAGGAGGTTTGGAATG"
                     /Transferred_From="oMS_523"
                     /Transferred_Similarity="100.00%"
                     /label="oMS_523"
     CDS             2527..3312
                     /label="beta"
     primer_bind     complement(2598..2617)
                     /Sequence="GAAGAGTGGTGATCAGTTCC"
                     /Transferred_From="oMS_519"
                     /Transferred_Similarity="100.00%"
                     /label="oMS_519"
     primer_bind     complement(2620..2640)
                     /Sequence="ATCACCTTTAAATGCCGTCTG"
                     /Transferred_From="oMS_524"
                     /Transferred_Similarity="100.00%"
                     /label="oMS_524"
     primer_bind     complement(3294..3325)
                     /Sequence="GGTCGACTCTAGATCATGCTGCCACCTTCTGC"
                     /Transferred_From="oDK_062"
                     /Transferred_Similarity="100.00%"
                     /label="oDK_062"
     primer_bind     complement(3294..3321)
                     /Sequence="GACTCTAGATCATGCTGCCACCTTCTGC"
                     /Transferred_From="oDK_047"
                     /Transferred_Similarity="100.00%"
                     /label="oDK_047"
     primer_bind     complement(3375..3392)
                     /Sequence="GATTTAATCTGTATCAGG"
                     /Transferred_From="pBAD Reverse"
                     /Transferred_Similarity="100.00%"
                     /label="pBAD Reverse"
     terminator      3425..3582
                     /Imported_from="<a
                     href=""http://wishart.biology.ualberta.ca/PlasMapper"">Pla
                     sMapper</a>"
                     /X-Transferred_From="rrnB term"
                     /X-Transferred_Similarity="100.00%"
                     /Transferred_From="pMS_76 (pRSFRedGFP henry's v.nat
                     plasmid)"
                     /Transferred_Similarity="97.47%"
                     /label="rrnB term"
     primer_bind     3525..3568
                     /Sequence="GCGAAATTTTGCCGACTGATCAAATAAAACGAAAGGCTCAGTCG"
                     /X-Transferred_From="oMS_0434"
                     /X-Transferred_Similarity="65.91%"
                     /Transferred_From="pMS_31 (pAH_81 AY048720)"
                     /Transferred_Similarity="100.00%"
                     /label="oMS_0434"
     primer_bind     3529..3568
                     /Sequence="GCGAAATTTTGCCGACTGAATAAAACGAAAGGCTCAGTCG"
                     /X-Transferred_From="oMS_0433"
                     /X-Transferred_Similarity="70.00%"
                     /Transferred_From="pMS_31 (pAH_81 AY048720)"
                     /Transferred_Similarity="100.00%"
                     /label="oMS_0433"
     primer_bind     3548..3569
                     /Sequence="ATAAAACGAAAGGCTCAGTCGA"
                     /Transferred_From="oMS_0388"
                     /Transferred_Similarity="100.00%"
                     /label="oMS_0388"
     primer_bind     4131..4157
                     /Sequence="AAGAACCTCAGATCCTTCCGTATTTAG"
                     /Transferred_From="oMS_0460"
                     /Transferred_Similarity="100.00%"
                     /label="oMS_0460"
     CDS             complement(4138..5088)
                     /created_by="User"
                     /label="repA101 CDS"
     primer_bind     complement(4307..4327)
                     /Sequence="CTACCTACGTAACGGACTAAG"
                     /Transferred_From="repA_rev"
                     /Transferred_Similarity="100.00%"
                     /label="repA_rev"
     regulatory      5844..5949
                     /regulatory_class="terminator"
                     /note="T0 terminator; terminator T0"
                     /Transferred_From="KM521210, p ECG_MC3 KM521211 (mf-lon
                     mcherry_pdt3)"
                     /Transferred_Similarity="100.00%"
                     /label="T0 terminator regulatory; terminator T0
                     regulatory"
     primer_bind     5921..5944
                     /Sequence="TTACTGGATCTATCAACAGGAGTC"
                     /Transferred_From="oMS_0350"
                     /Transferred_Similarity="100.00%"
                     /label="oMS_0350"
     primer_bind     complement(5967..5987)
                     /Sequence="TGTCTAACAATTCGTTCAAGC"
                     /Transferred_From="oMS_0337"
                     /Transferred_Similarity="100.00%"
                     /label="oMS_0337"
     misc_feature    complement(5989..6775)
                     /label="CmR"
                     /note="Geneious type: Antibiotic Resistance"
     marker          complement(5989..6648)
                     /label="CAT marker"
     cds             complement(5989..6648)
                     /codon_start=1
                     /transl_table=11
                     /product="CmR"
                     /protein_id="ADC42093.1"
                     /db_xref="GI:288187151"
                     /label="CmR CDS"
     primer_bind     6146..6167
                     /Sequence="GCGAAGAAGTTGTCCATATTGG"
                     /Transferred_From="oMS_0383"
                     /Transferred_Similarity="100.00%"
                     /label="oMS_0383"
     primer_bind     complement(6606..6632)
                     /Sequence="CTGGATATACCACCGTTGATATATCCC"
                     /Transferred_From="oMS_0382"
                     /Transferred_Similarity="100.00%"
                     /label="oMS_0382"
     primer_bind     complement(6693..6714)
                     /Sequence="GAAATAAGATCACTACCGGGCG"
                     /Transferred_From="oMS_0222"
                     /Transferred_Similarity="100.00%"
                     /label="oMS_0222"
     primer_bind     6693..6714
                     /Sequence="CGCCCGGTAGTGATCTTATTTC"
                     /Transferred_From="oMS_521"
                     /Transferred_Similarity="100.00%"
                     /label="oMS_521"
ORIGIN      
        1 aatgtgcctg tcaaatggac gaagcaggga ttctgcaaac cctatgctac tccgtcaagc
       61 cgtcaattgt ctgattcgtt accaattatg acaacttgac ggctacatca ttcacttttt
      121 cttcacaacc ggcacggaac tcgctcgggc tggccccggt gcatttttta aatacccgcg
      181 agaaatagag ttgatcgtca aaaccaacat tgcgaccgac ggtggcgata ggcatccggg
      241 tggtgctcaa aagcagcttc gcctggctga tacgttggtc ctcgcgccag cttaagacgc
      301 taatccctaa ctgctggcgg aaaagatgtg acagacgcga cggcgacaag caaacatgct
      361 gtgcgacgct ggcgatatca aaattgctgt ctgccaggtg atcgctgatg tactgacaag
      421 cctcgcgtac ccgattatcc atcggtggat ggagcgactc gttaatcgct tccatgcgcc
      481 gcagtaacaa ttgctcaagc agatttatcg ccagcagctc cgaatagcgc ccttcccctt
      541 gcccggcgtt aatgatttgc ccaaacaggt cgctgaaatg cggctggtgc gcttcatccg
      601 ggcgaaagaa ccccgtattg gcaaatattg acggccagtt aagccattca tgccagtagg
      661 cgcgcggacg aaagtaaacc cactggtgat accattcgcg agcctccgga tgacgaccgt
      721 agtgatgaat ctctcctggc gggaacagca aaatatcacc cggtcggcaa acaaattctc
      781 gtccctgatt tttcaccacc ccctgaccgc gaatggtgag attgagaata taacctttca
      841 ttcccagcgg tcggtcgata aaaaaatcga gataaccgtt ggcctcaatc ggcgttaaac
      901 ccgccaccag atgggcatta aacgagtatc ccggcagcag gggatcattt tgcgcttcag
      961 ccatactttt catactcccg ccattcagag aagaaaccaa ttgtccatat tgcatcagac
     1021 attgccgtca ctgcgtcttt tactggctct tctcgctaac caaaccggta accccgctta
     1081 ttaaaagcat tctgtaacaa agcgggacca aagccatgac aaaaacgcgt aacaaaagtg
     1141 tctataatca cggcagaaaa gtccacattg attatttgca cggcgtcaca ctttgctatg
     1201 ccatagcatt tttatccata agattagcgg atcctacctg acgcttttta tcgcaactct
     1261 ctactgtttc tccatacccg tttaattaaa tgcgcaccct tagcgagagg tttatcatta
     1321 aggtcaacct ctggatgttg tttcggcatc ctgcattgaa tctgagttac tgtctgtttt
     1381 cctgaattcn nnnnnnnnnn nnnnnnnnnn nnnnnnnnnn nnnnnnnnnn nnnnnnnnnn
     1441 nnnnnnnnnn nnnnnnnnnn nnnnnnnnnn nnnnnnnnng aattcaggaa acccgttttt
     1501 tctgacgtaa gggtgcgcaa ctttcatgaa atccgctgaa tatttgaaca cttttagatt
     1561 gagaaatctc ggcctacctg tcatgaacaa tttgcatgac atgtctaagg cgactcgcat
     1621 atctgttgaa acacttcggt tgttaatcta tacagctgat tttcgctata ggatctacac
     1681 tgtagaaaag aaaggcccag agaagagaat gagaaccatt taccaacctt ctcgagaact
     1741 taaagcctta caaggatggg ttctacgtaa cattttagat aaactgtcgt catctccttt
     1801 ttctattgga tttgaaaagc accaatctat tttgaataat gctaccccgc atattggggc
     1861 aaactttata ctgaatattg atttggagga ttttttccca agtttaactg ctaacaaagt
     1921 ttttggagtg ttccattctc ttggttataa tcgactaata tcttcagttt tgacaaaaat
     1981 atgttgttat aaaaatctgc taccacaagg tgctccatca tcacctaaat tagctaatct
     2041 aatatgttct aaacttgatt atcgtattca gggttatgca ggtagtcggg gcttgatata
     2101 tacgagatat gccgatgacc tcaccttatc tgcacagtct atgaaaaagg ttgttaaagc
     2161 acgtgatttt ttattttcta taatcccaag tgaaggattg gttattaact caaaaaaaac
     2221 ttgtattagt gggcctcgta gtcagaggaa agttacaggt ttagttattt cacaagagaa
     2281 agttgggata ggtagagaaa aatataaaga aattagagca aagatacatc atatattttg
     2341 cggtaagtct tctgagatag aacacgttag gggatggttg tcatttattt taagtgtgga
     2401 ttcaaaaagc cataggagat taataactta tattagcaaa ttagaaaaaa aatatggaaa
     2461 gaacccttta aataaagcga agacctagga tcgaaataat tttgtttaac tttaaggagg
     2521 tttggaatga gtactgcact cgcaacgctg gctgggaagc tggctgaacg tgtcggcatg
     2581 gattctgtcg acccacagga actgatcacc actcttcgcc agacggcatt taaaggtgat
     2641 gccagcgatg cgcagttcat cgcattactg atcgttgcca accagtacgg ccttaatccg
     2701 tggacgaaag aaatttacgc ctttcctgat aagcagaatg gcatcgttcc ggtggtgggc
     2761 gttgatggct ggtcccgcat catcaatgaa aaccagcagt ttgatggcat ggactttgag
     2821 caggacaatg aatcctgtac atgccggatt taccgcaagg accgtaatca tccgatctgc
     2881 gttaccgaat ggatggatga atgccgccgc gaaccattca aaactcgcga aggcagagaa
     2941 atcacggggc cgtggcagtc gcatcccaaa cggatgttac gtcataaagc catgattcag
     3001 tgtgcccgtc tggccttcgg atttgctggt atctatgaca aggatgaagc cgagcgcatt
     3061 gtcgaaaata ctgcatacac tgcagaacgt cagccggaac gcgacatcac tccggttaac
     3121 gatgaaacca tgcaggagat taacactctg ctgatcgccc tggataaaac atgggatgac
     3181 gacttattgc cgctctgttc ccagatattt cgccgcgaca ttcgtgcatc gtcagaactg
     3241 acacaggccg aagcagtaaa agctcttgga ttcctgaaac agaaagccgc agagcagaag
     3301 gtggcagcat gatctagagt cgacctgcag gcatgcaagc ttggctgttt tggcggatga
     3361 gagaagattt tcagcctgat acagattaaa tcagaacgca gaagcggtct gataaaacag
     3421 aatttgcctg gcggcagtag cgcggtggtc ccacctgacc ccatgccgaa ctcagaagtg
     3481 aaacgccgta gcgccgatgg tagtgtgggg tctccccatg cgagagtagg gaactgccag
     3541 gcatcaaata aaacgaaagg ctcagtcgaa agactgaacg ctctcctgag taggacaaat
     3601 ccgccgccct agacctaggg tacgggtttt gctgcccgca aacgggctgt tctggtgttg
     3661 ctagtttgtt atcagaatcg cagatccggc ttcagccggt ttgccggctg aaagcgctat
     3721 ttcttccaga attgccatga ttttttcccc acgggaggcg tcactggctc ccgtgttgtc
     3781 ggcagctttg attcgataag cagcatcgcc tgtttcaggc tgtctatgtg tgactgttga
     3841 gctgtaacaa gttgtctcag gtgttcaatt tcatgttcta gttgctttgt tttactggtt
     3901 tcacccgttc tattaggtgt tacatgctgt tcatctgtta cattgtcgat ctgttcatgg
     3961 tgaacagctt tgaatgcacc aaaaactcgt aaaagctctg atgtatctat cttttttaca
     4021 ccgttttcat ctgtgcatat ggacagtttt ccctttgata tgtaacggtg aacagttgtt
     4081 ctacttttgt ttgttagtct tgatgcttca ctgatagata caagagccat aagaacctca
     4141 gatccttccg tatttagcca gtatgttctc tagtgtggtt cgttgttttt gcgtgagcca
     4201 tgagaacgaa ccattgagat catacttact ttgcatgtca ctcaaaaatt ttgcctcaaa
     4261 actggtgagc tgaatttttg cagttaaagc atcgtgtagt gtttttctta gtccgttacg
     4321 taggtaggaa tctgatgtaa tggttgttgg tattttgtca ccattcattt ttatctggtt
     4381 gttctcaagt tcggttacga gatccatttg tctatctagt tcaacttgga aaatcaacgt
     4441 atcagtcggg cggcctcgct tatcaaccac caatttcata ttgctgtaag tgtttaaatc
     4501 tttacttatt ggtttcaaaa cccattggtt aagcctttta aactcatggt agttattttc
     4561 aagcattaac atgaacttaa attcatcaag gctaatctct atatttgcct tgtgagtttt
     4621 cttttgtgtt agttctttta ataaccactc ataaatcctc atagagtatt tgttttcaaa
     4681 agacttaaca tgttccagat tatattttat gaattttttt aactggaaaa gataaggcaa
     4741 tatctcttca ctaaaaacta attctaattt ttcgcttgag aacttggcat agtttgtcca
     4801 ctggaaaatc tcaaagcctt taaccaaagg attcctgatt tccacagttc tcgtcatcag
     4861 ctctctggtt gctttagcta atacaccata agcattttcc ctactgatgt tcatcatctg
     4921 agcgtattgg ttataagtga acgataccgt ccgttctttc cttgtagggt tttcaatcgt
     4981 ggggttgagt agtgccacac agcataaaat tagcttggtt tcatgctccg ttaagtcata
     5041 gcgactaatc gctagttcat ttgctttgaa aacaactaat tcagacatac atctcaattg
     5101 gtctaggtga ttttaatcac tataccaatt gagatgggct agtcaatgat aattactagt
     5161 ccttttcctt tgagttgtgg gtatctgtaa attctgctag acctttgctg gaaaacttgt
     5221 aaattctgct agaccctctg taaattccgc tagacctttg tgtgtttttt ttgtttatat
     5281 tcaagtggtt ataatttata gaataaagaa agaataaaaa aagataaaaa gaatagatcc
     5341 cagccctgtg tataactcac tactttagtc agttccgcag tattacaaaa ggatgtcgca
     5401 aacgctgttt gctcctctac aaaacagacc ttaaaaccct aaaggcttaa gtagcaccct
     5461 cgcaagctcg ggcaaatcgc tgaatattcc ttttgtctcc gaccatcagg cacctgagtc
     5521 gctgtctttt tcgtgacatt cagttcgctg cgctcacggc tctggcagtg aatgggggta
     5581 aatggcacta caggcgcctt ttatggattc atgcaaggaa actacccata atacaagaaa
     5641 agcccgtcac gggcttctca gggcgtttta tggcgggtct gctatgtggt gctatctgac
     5701 tttttgctgt tcagcagttc ctgccctctg attttccagt ctgaccactt cggattatcc
     5761 cgtgacaggt cattcagact ggctaatgca cccagtaagg cagcggtatc atcaacaggc
     5821 ttacccgtct tactgtccct agtgcttgga ttctcaccaa taaaaaacgc ccggcggcaa
     5881 ccgagcgttc tgaacaaatc cagatggagt tctgaggtca ttactggatc tatcaacagg
     5941 agtccaagcg agctcgatat ccgtcggctt gaacgaattg ttagacaatt acgccccgcc
     6001 ctgccactca tcgcagtact gttgtaattc attaagcatt ctgccgacat ggaagccatc
     6061 acaaacggca tgatgaacct gaatcgccag cggcatcagc accttgtcgc cttgcgtata
     6121 atatttgccc atggtgaaaa cgggggcgaa gaagttgtcc atattggcca cgtttaaatc
     6181 aaaactggtg aaactcaccc agggattggc tgagacgaaa aacatattct caataaaccc
     6241 tttagggaaa taggccaggt tttcaccgta acacgccaca tcttgcgaat atatgtgtag
     6301 aaactgccgg aaatcgtcgt ggtattcact ccagagcgat gaaaacgttt cagtttgctc
     6361 atggaaaacg gtgtaacaag ggtgaacact atcccatatc accagctcac cgtctttcat
     6421 tgccatacgg aattccggat gagcattcat caggcgggca agaatgtgaa taaaggccgg
     6481 ataaaacttg tgcttatttt tctttacggt ctttaaaaag gccgtaatat ccagctgaac
     6541 ggtctggtta taggtacatt gagcaactga ctgaaatgcc tcaaaatgtt ctttacgatg
     6601 ccattgggat atatcaacgg tggtatatcc agtgattttt ttctccattt tagcttcctt
     6661 agctcctgaa aatctcgata actcaaaaaa tacgcccggt agtgatctta tttcattatg
     6721 gtgaaagttg gaacctctta cgtgccgatc aacgtctcat tttcgccaga tatcg
//
