# Supplementary material for: High throughput functional variant screens via in-vivo production of single-stranded DNA
Source: bioRxiv preprint, doi:10.1101/2020.03.05.975441, version 1 (2020-03-06)
Supplement: Supplemental Sequences, Tables [file 975441_file03.zip › RLR1_supplemental_sequences_tables/supplemental_sequence_maps/pBAD_ retron, RT, CspRecT (sc101 cat).gb]

LOCUS       pBAD>_retron,_RT,_CspRecT_(sc101_cat)        8556 bp    DNA     circular UNA 29-FEB-2020
DEFINITION  Gibson Assembly of mutL* and terminator (from 291) into pMS_369
            extraction no rrnB.
ACCESSION   urn.local...5j-bmf2owc
VERSION     urn.local...5j-bmf2owc
KEYWORDS    .
SOURCE      
  ORGANISM  .
FEATURES             Location/Qualifiers
     terminator      complement(1..85)
                     /created_by="User"
                     /label="araC native terminator"
     primer_bind     1..20
                     /Sequence="AATGTGCCTGTCAAATGGAC"
                     /Transferred_From="oDK_052"
                     /Transferred_Similarity="100.00%"
                     /label="oDK_052"
     cds             complement(86..1015)
                     /codon_start=1
                     /transl_table=11
                     /product="araC"
                     /protein_id="AIU94532.1"
                     /Transferred_Translation="MQYGQLVSSLNGGSMKSMAEAQNDPLLPGYSF
                     NAHLVAGLTPIEANGYLDFFIDRPLGMKGYILNLTIRGQGVVKNQGREFVCRPGDILL
                     FPPGEIHHYGRHPEAREWYHQWVYFRPRAYWHEWLNWPSIFANTGFFRPDEAHQPHFS
                     DLFGQIINAGQGEGRYSELLAINLLEQLLLRRMEAINESLHPPMDNRVREACQYISDH
                     LADSNFDIASVAQHVCLSPSRLSHLFRQQLGISVLSWREDQRISQAKLLLSTTRMPIA
                     TVGRNVGFDDQLYFSRVFKKCTGASPSEFRAGCEEKVNDVAVKLS"
                     /Transferred_From="pECA102 KM521212"
                     /Transferred_Similarity="100.00%"
                     /label="araC CDS"
     gene            complement(86..964)
                     /Imported_from="<a
                     href=""http://wishart.biology.ualberta.ca/PlasMapper"">Pla
                     sMapper</a>"
                     /X-Transferred_From="AraC"
                     /X-Transferred_Similarity="100.00%"
                     /Transferred_From="pMS_118 (pKD46)"
                     /Transferred_Similarity="100.00%"
                     /label="AraC"
     misc_feature    978..>1281
                     /created_by="User"
                     /modified_by="User"
                     /Transferred_From="pMS_39 (pTB273) pARA bla p21 plasmid
                     (modified)"
                     /Transferred_Similarity="100.00%"
                     /label="segment of pBAD_33"
     regulatory      991..1276
                     /regulatory_class="promoter"
                     /note="PBAD promoter"
                     /Transferred_From="pECA102 KM521212"
                     /Transferred_Similarity="100.00%"
                     /label="PBAD promoter regulatory"
     misc_feature    993..1010
                     /note="misc_feature; operator O2"
                     /Transferred_From="pMS_39 (pTB273) pARA bla p21 plasmid
                     (modified)"
                     /Transferred_Similarity="100.00%"
                     /label="misc feature; operator O2"
     misc_feature    994..1009
                     /Imported_from="<a
                     href=""http://wishart.biology.ualberta.ca/PlasMapper"">Pla
                     sMapper</a>"
                     /X-Transferred_From="araO2 reg; pMS_118 (pKD46)"
                     /X-Transferred_Similarity="100.00%"
                     /Transferred_From="pMS_116 (pMA7CR_2.0), pMS_118 (pKD46)"
                     /Transferred_Similarity="100.00%"
                     /label="araO2 reg"
                     /note="Geneious type: regulatory sequence"
     primer_bind     1088..1115
                     /Sequence="CATTCTGTAACAAAGCGGGACCAAAGCC"
                     /Transferred_From="oMS_818"
                     /Transferred_Similarity="100.00%"
                     /label="oMS_818"
     promoter        complement(1115..1143)
                     /note="Pc promoter; promoter"
                     /Transferred_From="pMS_39 (pTB273) pARA bla p21 plasmid
                     (modified)"
                     /Transferred_Similarity="100.00%"
                     /label="promoter; Pc promoter"
     misc_feature    complement(1115..1143)
                     /ApEinfo_revcolor="#b7e6d7"
                     /ApEinfo_fwdcolor="#b7e6d7"
                     /X-Transferred_From="pMS_118 (pKD46)"
                     /X-Transferred_Similarity="100.00%"
                     /Transferred_From="pMS_116 (pMA7CR_2.0), pMS_118 (pKD46)"
                     /Transferred_Similarity="100.00%"
                     /label="Pc"
     primer_bind     1119..1140
                     /Sequence="ACAAAAACGCGTAACAAAAGTG"
                     /Transferred_From="oMS_802"
                     /Transferred_Similarity="100.00%"
                     /label="oMS_802"
     primer_bind     1148..1166
                     /Sequence="TCACGGCAGAAAAGTCCAC"
                     /Transferred_From="oMS_806"
                     /Transferred_Similarity="100.00%"
                     /label="oMS_806"
     misc_feature    1151..1172
                     /note="misc_feature; operator O1"
                     /Transferred_From="pMS_39 (pTB273) pARA bla p21 plasmid
                     (modified)"
                     /Transferred_Similarity="100.00%"
                     /label="misc feature; operator O1"
     gene            1203..1241
                     /Imported_from="<a
                     href=""http://wishart.biology.ualberta.ca/PlasMapper"">Pla
                     sMapper</a>"
                     /X-Transferred_From="AraI1I2; pMS_118 (pKD46)"
                     /X-Transferred_Similarity="100.00%"
                     /Transferred_From="pMS_116 (pMA7CR_2.0), pMS_118 (pKD46)"
                     /Transferred_Similarity="100.00%"
                     /label="AraI1I2"
     misc_feature    1203..1241
                     /note="misc_feature; operator I2 + I1"
                     /Transferred_From="pMS_39 (pTB273) pARA bla p21 plasmid
                     (modified)"
                     /Transferred_Similarity="100.00%"
                     /label="misc feature; operator I2 + I1"
     primer_bind     1213..1272
                     /Sequence="TATCCATAAGATTAGCGGATCCTACCTGACGCTTTTTATCGCAACTC
                     TCTACTGTTTCTC"
                     /Transferred_From="oMS_808"
                     /Transferred_Similarity="100.00%"
                     /label="oMS_808"
     promoter        1238..1266
                     /Imported_from="<a
                     href=""http://wishart.biology.ualberta.ca/PlasMapper"">Pla
                     sMapper</a>"
                     /X-Transferred_From="ARA prom"
                     /X-Transferred_Similarity="100.00%"
                     /Transferred_From="pMS_118 (pKD46)"
                     /Transferred_Similarity="100.00%"
                     /label="ARA prom"
     promoter        1240..1267
                     /note="PBAD promoter; promoter"
                     /Transferred_From="pMS_39 (pTB273) pARA bla p21 plasmid
                     (modified)"
                     /Transferred_Similarity="100.00%"
                     /label="promoter; PBAD promoter"
     misc_feature    1240..1267
                     /ApEinfo_revcolor="#ff9ccd"
                     /ApEinfo_fwdcolor="#ff9ccd"
                     /X-Transferred_From="pMS_118 (pKD46)"
                     /X-Transferred_Similarity="100.00%"
                     /Transferred_From="pMS_116 (pMA7CR_2.0), pMS_118 (pKD46)"
                     /Transferred_Similarity="100.00%"
                     /label="ParaB"
     primer_bind     complement(1257..1281)
                     /Sequence="ACGGGTATGGAGAAACAGTAGAGAG"
                     /Transferred_From="oMS_801"
                     /Transferred_Similarity="100.00%"
                     /label="oMS_801"
     misc_feature    1289..1290
                     /label="AAGAATTCATTAAAGAGGAGAAAGGTACCTAGCTATGTTAGGAGCGTCTT
                     TGATAGAAAGACACTTGACCGATTGCGGCTTGAGATTATGAATTTTGAAAACCGTAGA
                     AAATCAACATTTAACTATGATAAGATTCCGT"
                     /note="Geneious type: Editing History Deletion"
     misc_RNA        1290..1523
                     /product="msr"
                     /function="primer for the Ec86 RT"
                     /modified_by="Max_Schubert"
                     /label="msr86"
     inv_rep         1291..1302
                     /label="a2"
     Branched_G      1303
                     /label="Branched G"
     primer_bind     1328..1348
                     /Sequence="CCTCTGGATGTTGTTTCGGCA"
                     /Transferred_From="oMS_0409"
                     /Transferred_Similarity="100.00%"
                     /label="oMS_0409"
     primer_bind     complement(1329..1348)
                     /Sequence="TGCCGAAACAACATCCAGAG"
                     /Transferred_From="oMS_539"
                     /Transferred_Similarity="100.00%"
                     /label="oMS_539"
     primer_bind     1350..1371
                     /Sequence="CCTGCATTGAATCTGAGTTACT"
                     /Transferred_From="oMS_545"
                     /Transferred_Similarity="100.00%"
                     /label="oMS_545"
     msd             complement(1361..1506)
                     /created_by="Max_Schubert"
                     /label="msd"
     primer_bind     1361..1389
                     /Sequence="TCTGAGTTACTGTCTGTTTTCCTGAATTC"
                     /Transferred_From="oMS_0416"
                     /Transferred_Similarity="100.00%"
                     /label="oMS_0416"
     primer_bind     complement(1362..1383)
                     /Sequence="AGGAAAACAGACAGTAACTCAG"
                     /Transferred_From="oMS_532"
                     /Transferred_Similarity="100.00%"
                     /label="oMS_532"
     primer_bind     complement(1366..1389)
                     /Sequence="GAATTCAGGAAAACAGACAGTAAC"
                     /Transferred_From="oMS_486"
                     /Transferred_Similarity="100.00%"
                     /label="oMS_486"
     misc_feature    1390..1479
                     /Original_Bases="TGTCGTTGGTGACGTAATCGGTAAATACCATCCCCATGGTG
                     ACTTGGCCGTCTATGACACGATCGTCCGCATGGCGCAGCCATTCTCGCT"
                     /label="TGTCGTTGGTGACGTAATCGGTAAATACCATCCCCATGGTGACTTGGCCG
                     TCTATGACACGATCGTCCGCATGGCGCAGCCATTCTCGCT"
                     /note="Geneious type: Editing History Replacement"
     misc_feature    complement(1390..1479)
                     /created_by="Max_Schubert"
                     /label="insert donor here (reverse orientation)"
     primer_bind     complement(1480..1506)
                     /Sequence="GTCAGAAAAAACGGGTTTCCTGAATTC"
                     /Transferred_From="oMS_0417"
                     /Transferred_Similarity="100.00%"
                     /label="oMS_0417"
     primer_bind     1480..1502
                     /Sequence="GAATTCAGGAAACCCGTTTTTTC"
                     /Transferred_From="oMS_487"
                     /Transferred_Similarity="100.00%"
                     /label="oMS_487"
     primer_bind     1485..1513
                     /Sequence="CAGGAAACCCGTTTTTTCTGACGTAAGGG"
                     /Transferred_From="oMS_623"
                     /Transferred_Similarity="100.00%"
                     /label="oMS_623"
     primer_bind     complement(1502..1519)
                     /Sequence="TGCGCACCCTTACGTCAG"
                     /Transferred_From="oMS_757"
                     /Transferred_Similarity="100.00%"
                     /label="oMS_757"
     primer_bind     complement(1504..1523)
                     /Sequence="AAGTTGCGCACCCTTACGTC"
                     /Transferred_From="oMS_668"
                     /Transferred_Similarity="100.00%"
                     /label="oMS_668"
     primer_bind     complement(1504..1523)
                     /Sequence="AAGTTGCGCACCCTTACGTC"
                     /Transferred_From="oMS_696"
                     /Transferred_Similarity="100.00%"
                     /label="oMS_696"
     primer_bind     1507..1528
                     /Sequence="GTAAGGGTGCGCAACTTTCATG"
                     /Transferred_From="oMS_570"
                     /Transferred_Similarity="100.00%"
                     /label="oMS_570"
     inv_rep         complement(1508..1519)
                     /label="a1"
     cds             1526..2488
                     /locus_tag="ECD_00831"
                     /codon_start=1
                     /transl_table=11
                     /product="retron EC86 RNA-directed DNA polymerase-like
                     protein"
                     /protein_id="ACT42726.1"
                     /db_xref="GI:253977056"
                     /label="retron EC86 RNA-directed DNA polymerase-like
                     protein CDS"
     primer_bind     1526..1551
                     /Sequence="ATGAAATCCGCTGAATATTTGAACAC"
                     /Transferred_From="oMS_533"
                     /Transferred_Similarity="100.00%"
                     /label="oMS_533"
     primer_bind     1588..1610
                     /Sequence="CAATTTGCATGACATGTCTAAGG"
                     /Transferred_From="oMS_540"
                     /Transferred_Similarity="100.00%"
                     /label="oMS_540"
     primer_bind     complement(1588..1610)
                     /Sequence="CCTTAGACATGTCATGCAAATTG"
                     /Transferred_From="oMS_525"
                     /Transferred_Similarity="100.00%"
                     /label="oMS_525"
     misc_feature    2119
                     /Original_Bases="T"
                     /label="T"
                     /note="Geneious type: Editing History Replacement"
     misc_difference 2119
                     /created_by="User"
                     /label="synonymous mutation?"
     primer_bind     complement(2464..2487)
                     /Sequence="TAGGTCTTCGCTTTATTTAAAGGG"
                     /Transferred_From="oMS_522"
                     /Transferred_Similarity="100.00%"
                     /label="oMS_522"
     primer_bind     complement(2465..2486)
                     /Sequence="AGGTCTTCGCTTTATTTAAAGG"
                     /Transferred_From="oMS_559"
                     /Transferred_Similarity="100.00%"
                     /label="oMS_559"
     misc_difference complement(2489..2520)
                     /created_by="User"
                     /label=933
     gene            2527..3339
                     /created_by="Tim"
                     /modified_by="Max_Schubert"
                     /label="CspRecT"
     unsure          complement(2820..2828)
                     /created_by="User"
                     /label="dnaA box"
     misc_feature    3367..5214
                     /note="mutL E32K"
                     /label="mutL E32K"
     terminator      5215..5340
                     /created_by="Max_Schubert"
                     /modified_by="Max_Schubert"
                     /label="native terminator of lambda-RED"
     unsure          complement(5344..5352)
                     /created_by="User"
                     /label="dnaA box"
     primer_bind     5912..5938
                     /Sequence="AAGAACCTCAGATCCTTCCGTATTTAG"
                     /Transferred_From="oMS_0460"
                     /Transferred_Similarity="100.00%"
                     /label="oMS_0460"
     CDS             complement(5919..6869)
                     /created_by="User"
                     /label="repA101 CDS"
     primer_bind     complement(6062..6094)
                     /Sequence="GACTAAGAAAAACACTACACGATGCTTTAACTG"
                     /Transferred_From="oMS_813"
                     /Transferred_Similarity="100.00%"
                     /label="oMS_813"
     primer_bind     6095..6124
                     /Sequence="CGTTACGTAGGTAGGAATCTGATGTAATGG"
                     /Transferred_From="oMS_812"
                     /Transferred_Similarity="100.00%"
                     /label="oMS_812"
     primer_bind     6154..6175
                     /Sequence="ATCTGGTTGTTCTCAAGTTCGG"
                     /Transferred_From="oMS_918"
                     /Transferred_Similarity="100.00%"
                     /label="oMS_918"
     primer_bind     6594..6618
                     /Sequence="AAAGCCTTTAACCAAAGGATTCCTG"
                     /Transferred_From="oMS_920"
                     /Transferred_Similarity="100.00%"
                     /label="oMS_920"
     primer_bind     complement(6594..6618)
                     /Sequence="CAGGAATCCTTTGGTTAAAGGCTTT"
                     /Transferred_From="oMS_916"
                     /Transferred_Similarity="100.00%"
                     /label="oMS_916"
     unsure          complement(6871..7127)
                     /created_by="User"
                     /label="origin_stuff"
     primer_bind     complement(6961..6983)
                     /Sequence="GTCTAGCAGAATTTACAGATACC"
                     /Transferred_From="oMS_919"
                     /Transferred_Similarity="100.00%"
                     /label="oMS_919"
     primer_bind     complement(7017..7037)
                     /Sequence="GGTCTAGCGGAATTTACAGAG"
                     /Transferred_From="oMS_917"
                     /Transferred_Similarity="100.00%"
                     /label="oMS_917"
     unsure          complement(7128..7136)
                     /created_by="User"
                     /label="dnaA box"
     regulatory      7625..7730
                     /regulatory_class="terminator"
                     /note="T0 terminator; terminator T0"
                     /Transferred_From="KM521210, p ECG_MC3 KM521211 (mf-lon
                     mcherry_pdt3)"
                     /Transferred_Similarity="100.00%"
                     /label="T0 terminator regulatory; terminator T0
                     regulatory"
     primer_bind     7702..7725
                     /Sequence="TTACTGGATCTATCAACAGGAGTC"
                     /Transferred_From="oMS_0350"
                     /Transferred_Similarity="100.00%"
                     /label="oMS_0350"
     primer_bind     complement(7746..7778)
                     /Sequence="GGGGCGTAATTGTCTAACAATTCGTTCAAGCCG"
                     /Transferred_From="oDK_049"
                     /Transferred_Similarity="100.00%"
                     /label="oDK_049"
     primer_bind     complement(7748..7768)
                     /Sequence="TGTCTAACAATTCGTTCAAGC"
                     /Transferred_From="oMS_0337"
                     /Transferred_Similarity="100.00%"
                     /label="oMS_0337"
     primer_bind     7761..7785
                     /Sequence="GTTAGACAATTACGCCCCGCCCTGC"
                     /Transferred_From="oDK_050"
                     /Transferred_Similarity="100.00%"
                     /label="oDK_050"
     misc_feature    complement(7770..8556)
                     /label="CmR"
                     /note="Geneious type: Antibiotic Resistance"
     marker          complement(7770..8429)
                     /label="CAT marker"
     cds             complement(7770..8429)
                     /codon_start=1
                     /transl_table=11
                     /product="CmR"
                     /protein_id="ADC42093.1"
                     /db_xref="GI:288187151"
                     /label="CmR CDS"
     primer_bind     7927..7948
                     /Sequence="GCGAAGAAGTTGTCCATATTGG"
                     /Transferred_From="oMS_0383"
                     /Transferred_Similarity="100.00%"
                     /label="oMS_0383"
     unsure          complement(8246..8254)
                     /created_by="User"
                     /label="dnaA box"
     primer_bind     complement(8387..8413)
                     /Sequence="CTGGATATACCACCGTTGATATATCCC"
                     /Transferred_From="oMS_0382"
                     /Transferred_Similarity="100.00%"
                     /label="oMS_0382"
     primer_bind     complement(8474..8495)
                     /Sequence="GAAATAAGATCACTACCGGGCG"
                     /Transferred_From="oMS_0222"
                     /Transferred_Similarity="100.00%"
                     /label="oMS_0222"
     primer_bind     8474..8495
                     /Sequence="CGCCCGGTAGTGATCTTATTTC"
                     /Transferred_From="oMS_521"
                     /Transferred_Similarity="100.00%"
                     /label="oMS_521"
ORIGIN      
        1 aatgtgcctg tcaaatggac gaagcaggga ttctgcaaac cctatgctac tccgtcaagc
       61 cgtcaattgt ctgattcgtt accaattatg acaacttgac ggctacatca ttcacttttt
      121 cttcacaacc ggcacggaac tcgctcgggc tggccccggt gcatttttta aatacccgcg
      181 agaaatagag ttgatcgtca aaaccaacat tgcgaccgac ggtggcgata ggcatccggg
      241 tggtgctcaa aagcagcttc gcctggctga tacgttggtc ctcgcgccag cttaagacgc
      301 taatccctaa ctgctggcgg aaaagatgtg acagacgcga cggcgacaag caaacatgct
      361 gtgcgacgct ggcgatatca aaattgctgt ctgccaggtg atcgctgatg tactgacaag
      421 cctcgcgtac ccgattatcc atcggtggat ggagcgactc gttaatcgct tccatgcgcc
      481 gcagtaacaa ttgctcaagc agatttatcg ccagcagctc cgaatagcgc ccttcccctt
      541 gcccggcgtt aatgatttgc ccaaacaggt cgctgaaatg cggctggtgc gcttcatccg
      601 ggcgaaagaa ccccgtattg gcaaatattg acggccagtt aagccattca tgccagtagg
      661 cgcgcggacg aaagtaaacc cactggtgat accattcgcg agcctccgga tgacgaccgt
      721 agtgatgaat ctctcctggc gggaacagca aaatatcacc cggtcggcaa acaaattctc
      781 gtccctgatt tttcaccacc ccctgaccgc gaatggtgag attgagaata taacctttca
      841 ttcccagcgg tcggtcgata aaaaaatcga gataaccgtt ggcctcaatc ggcgttaaac
      901 ccgccaccag atgggcatta aacgagtatc ccggcagcag gggatcattt tgcgcttcag
      961 ccatactttt catactcccg ccattcagag aagaaaccaa ttgtccatat tgcatcagac
     1021 attgccgtca ctgcgtcttt tactggctct tctcgctaac caaaccggta accccgctta
     1081 ttaaaagcat tctgtaacaa agcgggacca aagccatgac aaaaacgcgt aacaaaagtg
     1141 tctataatca cggcagaaaa gtccacattg attatttgca cggcgtcaca ctttgctatg
     1201 ccatagcatt tttatccata agattagcgg atcctacctg acgcttttta tcgcaactct
     1261 ctactgtttc tccatacccg tttaattaaa tgcgcaccct tagcgagagg tttatcatta
     1321 aggtcaacct ctggatgttg tttcggcatc ctgcattgaa tctgagttac tgtctgtttt
     1381 cctgaattcn nnnnnnnnnn nnnnnnnnnn nnnnnnnnnn nnnnnnnnnn nnnnnnnnnn
     1441 nnnnnnnnnn nnnnnnnnnn nnnnnnnnnn nnnnnnnnng aattcaggaa acccgttttt
     1501 tctgacgtaa gggtgcgcaa ctttcatgaa atccgctgaa tatttgaaca cttttagatt
     1561 gagaaatctc ggcctacctg tcatgaacaa tttgcatgac atgtctaagg cgactcgcat
     1621 atctgttgaa acacttcggt tgttaatcta tacagctgat tttcgctata ggatctacac
     1681 tgtagaaaag aaaggcccag agaagagaat gagaaccatt taccaacctt ctcgagaact
     1741 taaagcctta caaggatggg ttctacgtaa cattttagat aaactgtcgt catctccttt
     1801 ttctattgga tttgaaaagc accaatctat tttgaataat gctaccccgc atattggggc
     1861 aaactttata ctgaatattg atttggagga ttttttccca agtttaactg ctaacaaagt
     1921 ttttggagtg ttccattctc ttggttataa tcgactaata tcttcagttt tgacaaaaat
     1981 atgttgttat aaaaatctgc taccacaagg tgctccatca tcacctaaat tagctaatct
     2041 aatatgttct aaacttgatt atcgtattca gggttatgca ggtagtcggg gcttgatata
     2101 tacgagatat gccgatgacc tcaccttatc tgcacagtct atgaaaaagg ttgttaaagc
     2161 acgtgatttt ttattttcta taatcccaag tgaaggattg gttattaact caaaaaaaac
     2221 ttgtattagt gggcctcgta gtcagaggaa agttacaggt ttagttattt cacaagagaa
     2281 agttgggata ggtagagaaa aatataaaga aattagagca aagatacatc atatattttg
     2341 cggtaagtct tctgagatag aacacgttag gggatggttg tcatttattt taagtgtgga
     2401 ttcaaaaagc cataggagat taataactta tattagcaaa ttagaaaaaa aatatggaaa
     2461 gaacccttta aataaagcga agacctagga tcgaaataat tttgtttaac tttaaggagg
     2521 tttggaatga accaaatcgt gaagttcact gacgactctg gcctggcggt tcaagttact
     2581 ccagacgatg ttcgccgtta tatctgtgag aacgctactg aaaaagaggt gggcctcttt
     2641 ctgcaactct gtcagactca acgtctgaat ccgtttgtga aagacgctta cctggtgaaa
     2701 tacggcggtg ctccagcttc tatgattact tcctatcaag tttttaaccg tcgcgcgtgt
     2761 cgtgatgcta actatgatgg tatcaaatct ggtgtggttg ttctgcgtga cggtgatgtt
     2821 gtgcataaac gtggtgctgc gtgctacaaa aaggcgggtg aggagctcat cggtggttgg
     2881 gcggaagttc gctttaagga tggccgcgag actgcgtatg ctgaggtggc gctcgacgac
     2941 tattccaccg gcaaatctaa ttgggcgaaa atgccgggtg ttatgatcga aaaatgcgcg
     3001 aaggctgctg cttggcgcct cgcgttcccg gacacttttc agggcatgta cgctgcggag
     3061 gaaatggatc aagcgcaaca gccagaacag gtgcgcgctc aggcggagca accagtggat
     3121 ctccagccaa tccgcgaact cttcaagcca tattgcgaac acttcggcat cactccggct
     3181 gagggtatga ctgctgtttg tggtgcggtg ggcgctgaag gcatgcactc tatgaccgag
     3241 cagcaagctc gccgtgctcg cgcttggatg gaggaagaaa tggctgcgcc agctgtggaa
     3301 gcggagtatg aggttgttga cgagggcgag gtgttttaaa tggcgatgag agaggaggat
     3361 tacaaaatgc caattcaggt cttaccgcca caactggcga accagattgc cgcaggtgag
     3421 gtggtcgagc gacctgcgtc ggtagtcaaa gaactagtga aaaacagcct cgatgcaggt
     3481 gcgacgcgta tcgatattga tatcgaacgc ggtggggcga aacttatccg cattcgtgat
     3541 aacggctgcg gtatcaaaaa agatgagctg gcgctggcgc tggctcgtca tgccaccagt
     3601 aaaatcgcct ctctggacga tctcgaagcc attatcagcc tgggctttcg cggtgaggcg
     3661 ctggcgagta tcagttcggt ttcccgcctg acgctcactt cacgcaccgc agaacagcag
     3721 gaagcctggc aggcctatgc cgaagggcgc gatatgaacg tgacggtaaa accggcggcg
     3781 catcctgtgg ggacgacgct ggaggtgctg gatctgttct acaacacccc ggcgcggcgc
     3841 aaattcctgc gcaccgagaa aaccgaattt aaccacattg atgagatcat ccgccgcatt
     3901 gcgctggcgc gtttcgacgt cacgatcaac ctgtcgcata acggtaaaat tgtgcgtcag
     3961 taccgcgcag tgccggaagg cgggcaaaaa gaacggcgct taggcgcgat ttgcggcacc
     4021 gcttttcttg aacaagcgct ggcgattgaa tggcaacacg gcgatctcac gctacgcggc
     4081 tgggtggccg atccaaatca caccacgccc gcactggcag aaattcagta ttgctacgtg
     4141 aacggtcgca tgatgcgcga tcgcctgatc aatcacgcga tccgccaggc ctgcgaagac
     4201 aaactggggg ccgatcagca accggcattt gtgttgtatc tggagatcga cccacatcag
     4261 gtggacgtca acgtgcaccc cgccaaacac gaagtgcgtt tccatcagtc gcgtctggtg
     4321 catgatttta tctatcaggg cgtgctgagc gtgctacaac agcaactgga aacgccgcta
     4381 ccgctggacg atgaacccca acctgcaccg cgttccattc cggaaaaccg cgtggcggcg
     4441 gggcgcaatc actttgcaga accggcagct cgtgagccgg tagctccgcg ctacactcct
     4501 gcgccagcat caggcagtcg tccggctgcc ccctggccga atgcgcagcc aggctaccag
     4561 aaacagcaag gtgaagtgta tcgccagctt ttgcaaacgc ccgcgccgat gcaaaaatta
     4621 aaagcgccgg aaccgcagga acctgcactt gcggcgaaca gtcagagttt tggtcgggta
     4681 ctgactatcg tccattccga ctgtgcgttg ctggagcgcg acggcaacat ttcactttta
     4741 tccttgccag tggcagaacg ttggctgcgt caggcacaat tgacgccggg tgaagcgccc
     4801 gtttgcgccc agccgctgct gattccgttg cggctaaaag tttctgccga agaaaaatcg
     4861 gcattagaaa aagcgcagtc tgccctggcg gaattgggta ttgatttcca gtcagatgca
     4921 cagcatgtga ccatcagggc agtgccttta cccttacgcc aacaaaattt acaaatcttg
     4981 attcctgaac tgataggcta cctggcgaag cagtccgtat tcgaacctgg caatattgcg
     5041 cagtggattg cacgaaatct gatgagcgaa catgcgcagt ggtcaatggc acaggccata
     5101 accctgctgg cggacgtgga acggttatgt ccgcaacttg tgaaaacgcc gccgggtggt
     5161 ctgttacaat ctgttgattt acatccggcg ataaaagccc tgaaagatga gtgaaatggc
     5221 gatgagcatc ctcacgataa tatccgggta ggcgcaatca ctttcgtcta ctccgttaca
     5281 aagcgaggct gggtatttcc cggcctttct gttatccgaa atccactgaa agcacagcgg
     5341 agatgtgtat aagagacagc tgcctcctga gtaggacaaa tccgccgccc tagacctagg
     5401 gtacgggttt tgctgcccgc aaacgggctg ttctggtgtt gctagtttgt tatcagaatc
     5461 gcagatccgg cttcagccgg tttgccggct gaaagcgcta tttcttccag aattgccatg
     5521 attttttccc cacgggaggc gtcactggct cccgtgttgt cggcagcttt gattcgataa
     5581 gcagcatcgc ctgtttcagg ctgtctatgt gtgactgttg agctgtaaca agttgtctca
     5641 ggtgttcaat ttcatgttct agttgctttg ttttactggt ttcacccgtt ctattaggtg
     5701 ttacatgctg ttcatctgtt acattgtcga tctgttcatg gtgaacagct ttgaatgcac
     5761 caaaaactcg taaaagctct gatgtatcta tcttttttac accgttttca tctgtgcata
     5821 tggacagttt tccctttgat atgtaacggt gaacagttgt tctacttttg tttgttagtc
     5881 ttgatgcttc actgatagat acaagagcca taagaacctc agatccttcc gtatttagcc
     5941 agtatgttct ctagtgtggt tcgttgtttt tgcgtgagcc atgagaacga accattgaga
     6001 tcatacttac tttgcatgtc actcaaaaat tttgcctcaa aactggtgag ctgaattttt
     6061 gcagttaaag catcgtgtag tgtttttctt agtccgttac gtaggtagga atctgatgta
     6121 atggttgttg gtattttgtc accattcatt tttatctggt tgttctcaag ttcggttacg
     6181 agatccattt gtctatctag ttcaacttgg aaaatcaacg tatcagtcgg gcggcctcgc
     6241 ttatcaacca ccaatttcat attgctgtaa gtgtttaaat ctttacttat tggtttcaaa
     6301 acccattggt taagcctttt aaactcatgg tagttatttt caagcattaa catgaactta
     6361 aattcatcaa ggctaatctc tatatttgcc ttgtgagttt tcttttgtgt tagttctttt
     6421 aataaccact cataaatcct catagagtat ttgttttcaa aagacttaac atgttccaga
     6481 ttatatttta tgaatttttt taactggaaa agataaggca atatctcttc actaaaaact
     6541 aattctaatt tttcgcttga gaacttggca tagtttgtcc actggaaaat ctcaaagcct
     6601 ttaaccaaag gattcctgat ttccacagtt ctcgtcatca gctctctggt tgctttagct
     6661 aatacaccat aagcattttc cctactgatg ttcatcatct gagcgtattg gttataagtg
     6721 aacgataccg tccgttcttt ccttgtaggg ttttcaatcg tggggttgag tagtgccaca
     6781 cagcataaaa ttagcttggt ttcatgctcc gttaagtcat agcgactaat cgctagttca
     6841 tttgctttga aaacaactaa ttcagacata catctcaatt ggtctaggtg attttaatca
     6901 ctataccaat tgagatgggc tagtcaatga taattactag tccttttcct ttgagttgtg
     6961 ggtatctgta aattctgcta gacctttgct ggaaaacttg taaattctgc tagaccctct
     7021 gtaaattccg ctagaccttt gtgtgttttt tttgtttata ttcaagtggt tataatttat
     7081 agaataaaga aagaataaaa aaagataaaa agaatagatc ccagccctgt gtataactca
     7141 ctactttagt cagttccgca gtattacaaa aggatgtcgc aaacgctgtt tgctcctcta
     7201 caaaacagac cttaaaaccc taaaggctta agtagcaccc tcgcaagctc gggcaaatcg
     7261 ctgaatattc cttttgtctc cgaccatcag gcacctgagt cgctgtcttt ttcgtgacat
     7321 tcagttcgct gcgctcacgg ctctggcagt gaatgggggt aaatggcact acaggcgcct
     7381 tttatggatt catgcaagga aactacccat aatacaagaa aagcccgtca cgggcttctc
     7441 agggcgtttt atggcgggtc tgctatgtgg tgctatctga ctttttgctg ttcagcagtt
     7501 cctgccctct gattttccag tctgaccact tcggattatc ccgtgacagg tcattcagac
     7561 tggctaatgc acccagtaag gcagcggtat catcaacagg cttacccgtc ttactgtccc
     7621 tagtgcttgg attctcacca ataaaaaacg cccggcggca accgagcgtt ctgaacaaat
     7681 ccagatggag ttctgaggtc attactggat ctatcaacag gagtccaagc gagctcgata
     7741 tccgtcggct tgaacgaatt gttagacaat tacgccccgc cctgccactc atcgcagtac
     7801 tgttgtaatt cattaagcat tctgccgaca tggaagccat cacaaacggc atgatgaacc
     7861 tgaatcgcca gcggcatcag caccttgtcg ccttgcgtat aatatttgcc catggtgaaa
     7921 acgggggcga agaagttgtc catattggcc acgtttaaat caaaactggt gaaactcacc
     7981 cagggattgg ctgagacgaa aaacatattc tcaataaacc ctttagggaa ataggccagg
     8041 ttttcaccgt aacacgccac atcttgcgaa tatatgtgta gaaactgccg gaaatcgtcg
     8101 tggtattcac tccagagcga tgaaaacgtt tcagtttgct catggaaaac ggtgtaacaa
     8161 gggtgaacac tatcccatat caccagctca ccgtctttca ttgccatacg gaattccgga
     8221 tgagcattca tcaggcgggc aagaatgtga ataaaggccg gataaaactt gtgcttattt
     8281 ttctttacgg tctttaaaaa ggccgtaata tccagctgaa cggtctggtt ataggtacat
     8341 tgagcaactg actgaaatgc ctcaaaatgt tctttacgat gccattggga tatatcaacg
     8401 gtggtatatc cagtgatttt tttctccatt ttagcttcct tagctcctga aaatctcgat
     8461 aactcaaaaa atacgcccgg tagtgatctt atttcattat ggtgaaagtt ggaacctctt
     8521 acgtgccgat caacgtctca ttttcgccag atatcg
//
