# Supplementary material for: High throughput functional variant screens via in-vivo production of single-stranded DNA
Source: bioRxiv preprint, doi:10.1101/2020.03.05.975441, version 1 (2020-03-06)
Supplement: Supplemental Sequences, Tables [file 975441_file03.zip › RLR1_supplemental_sequences_tables/supplemental_sequence_maps/pBAD_sf.GFP (sc101-cat).gb]

LOCUS       pBAD>sf.GFP_(sc101-cat)        5497 bp    DNA     circular UNA 29-FEB-2020
DEFINITION  Gibson Assembly of pGERC-GFP-Lib - sfGFP into pMS_260 pBAD vector.
ACCESSION   urn.local...fj-bmf5j0b
VERSION     urn.local...fj-bmf5j0b
KEYWORDS    .
SOURCE      
  ORGANISM  .
FEATURES             Location/Qualifiers
     terminator      complement(1..85)
                     /created_by="User"
                     /label="araC native terminator"
     primer_bind     1..20
                     /Sequence="AATGTGCCTGTCAAATGGAC"
                     /Transferred_From="oDK_052"
                     /Transferred_Similarity="100.00%"
                     /label="oDK_052"
     gene            complement(86..964)
                     /Imported_from="<a
                     href=""http://wishart.biology.ualberta.ca/PlasMapper"">Pla
                     sMapper</a>"
                     /X-Transferred_From="AraC"
                     /X-Transferred_Similarity="100.00%"
                     /Transferred_From="pMS_118 (pKD46)"
                     /Transferred_Similarity="100.00%"
                     /label="AraC"
     cds             complement(86..1015)
                     /codon_start=1
                     /transl_table=11
                     /product="araC"
                     /protein_id="AIU94532.1"
                     /Transferred_Translation="MQYGQLVSSLNGGSMKSMAEAQNDPLLPGYSF
                     NAHLVAGLTPIEANGYLDFFIDRPLGMKGYILNLTIRGQGVVKNQGREFVCRPGDILL
                     FPPGEIHHYGRHPEAREWYHQWVYFRPRAYWHEWLNWPSIFANTGFFRPDEAHQPHFS
                     DLFGQIINAGQGEGRYSELLAINLLEQLLLRRMEAINESLHPPMDNRVREACQYISDH
                     LADSNFDIASVAQHVCLSPSRLSHLFRQQLGISVLSWREDQRISQAKLLLSTTRMPIA
                     TVGRNVGFDDQLYFSRVFKKCTGASPSEFRAGCEEKVNDVAVKLS"
                     /Transferred_From="pECA102 KM521212"
                     /Transferred_Similarity="100.00%"
                     /label="araC CDS"
     misc_feature    978..1290
                     /created_by="User"
                     /modified_by="User"
                     /Transferred_From="pMS_39 (pTB273) pARA bla p21 plasmid
                     (modified)"
                     /Transferred_Similarity="100.00%"
                     /label="segment of pBAD_33"
     regulatory      991..1276
                     /regulatory_class="promoter"
                     /note="PBAD promoter"
                     /Transferred_From="pECA102 KM521212"
                     /Transferred_Similarity="100.00%"
                     /label="PBAD promoter regulatory"
     misc_feature    993..1010
                     /note="misc_feature; operator O2"
                     /Transferred_From="pMS_39 (pTB273) pARA bla p21 plasmid
                     (modified)"
                     /Transferred_Similarity="100.00%"
                     /label="misc feature; operator O2"
     misc_feature    994..1009
                     /Imported_from="<a
                     href=""http://wishart.biology.ualberta.ca/PlasMapper"">Pla
                     sMapper</a>"
                     /X-Transferred_From="araO2 reg; pMS_118 (pKD46)"
                     /X-Transferred_Similarity="100.00%"
                     /Transferred_From="pMS_116 (pMA7CR_2.0), pMS_118 (pKD46)"
                     /Transferred_Similarity="100.00%"
                     /label="araO2 reg"
                     /note="Geneious type: regulatory sequence"
     promoter        complement(1115..1143)
                     /note="Pc promoter; promoter"
                     /Transferred_From="pMS_39 (pTB273) pARA bla p21 plasmid
                     (modified)"
                     /Transferred_Similarity="100.00%"
                     /label="promoter; Pc promoter"
     misc_feature    complement(1115..1143)
                     /ApEinfo_revcolor="#b7e6d7"
                     /ApEinfo_fwdcolor="#b7e6d7"
                     /X-Transferred_From="pMS_118 (pKD46)"
                     /X-Transferred_Similarity="100.00%"
                     /Transferred_From="pMS_116 (pMA7CR_2.0), pMS_118 (pKD46)"
                     /Transferred_Similarity="100.00%"
                     /label="Pc"
     misc_feature    1151..1172
                     /note="misc_feature; operator O1"
                     /Transferred_From="pMS_39 (pTB273) pARA bla p21 plasmid
                     (modified)"
                     /Transferred_Similarity="100.00%"
                     /label="misc feature; operator O1"
     primer_bind     1198..1217
                     /Sequence="ATGCCATAGCATTTTTATCC"
                     /Transferred_From="pBAD Forward"
                     /Transferred_Similarity="100.00%"
                     /label="pBAD Forward"
     gene            1203..1241
                     /Imported_from="<a
                     href=""http://wishart.biology.ualberta.ca/PlasMapper"">Pla
                     sMapper</a>"
                     /X-Transferred_From="AraI1I2; pMS_118 (pKD46)"
                     /X-Transferred_Similarity="100.00%"
                     /Transferred_From="pMS_116 (pMA7CR_2.0), pMS_118 (pKD46)"
                     /Transferred_Similarity="100.00%"
                     /label="AraI1I2"
     misc_feature    1203..1241
                     /note="misc_feature; operator I2 + I1"
                     /Transferred_From="pMS_39 (pTB273) pARA bla p21 plasmid
                     (modified)"
                     /Transferred_Similarity="100.00%"
                     /label="misc feature; operator I2 + I1"
     promoter        1238..1266
                     /Imported_from="<a
                     href=""http://wishart.biology.ualberta.ca/PlasMapper"">Pla
                     sMapper</a>"
                     /X-Transferred_From="ARA prom"
                     /X-Transferred_Similarity="100.00%"
                     /Transferred_From="pMS_118 (pKD46)"
                     /Transferred_Similarity="100.00%"
                     /label="ARA prom"
     promoter        1240..1267
                     /note="PBAD promoter; promoter"
                     /Transferred_From="pMS_39 (pTB273) pARA bla p21 plasmid
                     (modified)"
                     /Transferred_Similarity="100.00%"
                     /label="promoter; PBAD promoter"
     misc_feature    1240..1267
                     /ApEinfo_revcolor="#ff9ccd"
                     /ApEinfo_fwdcolor="#ff9ccd"
                     /X-Transferred_From="pMS_118 (pKD46)"
                     /X-Transferred_Similarity="100.00%"
                     /Transferred_From="pMS_116 (pMA7CR_2.0), pMS_118 (pKD46)"
                     /Transferred_Similarity="100.00%"
                     /label="ParaB"
     misc_feature    1308..1314
                     /created_by="User"
                     /modified_by="Max_Schubert"
                     /label="suspected RBS"
                     /note="Geneious type: regulatory sequence"
     CDS             1321..2037
                     /ApEinfo_revcolor="#9eafd2"
                     /ApEinfo_fwdcolor="#9eafd2"
                     /label="sfGFP"
     primer_bind     complement(1905..1929)
                     /ApEinfo_revcolor="#b4abac"
                     /ApEinfo_fwdcolor="#b4abac"
                     /label="Lib_R"
     primer_bind     1924..1948
                     /ApEinfo_revcolor="#9eafd2"
                     /ApEinfo_fwdcolor="#9eafd2"
                     /label="Vec_lib_F"
     primer_bind     complement(2100..2117)
                     /Sequence="GATTTAATCTGTATCAGG"
                     /Transferred_From="pBAD Reverse"
                     /Transferred_Similarity="100.00%"
                     /label="pBAD Reverse"
     terminator      2150..2307
                     /Imported_from="<a
                     href=""http://wishart.biology.ualberta.ca/PlasMapper"">Pla
                     sMapper</a>"
                     /X-Transferred_From="rrnB term"
                     /X-Transferred_Similarity="100.00%"
                     /Transferred_From="pMS_76 (pRSFRedGFP henry's v.nat
                     plasmid)"
                     /Transferred_Similarity="97.47%"
                     /label="rrnB term"
     unsure          2234..2239
                     /created_by="User"
                     /label="bsaI site"
     primer_bind     2250..2293
                     /Sequence="GCGAAATTTTGCCGACTGATCAAATAAAACGAAAGGCTCAGTCG"
                     /X-Transferred_From="oMS_0434"
                     /X-Transferred_Similarity="65.91%"
                     /Transferred_From="pMS_31 (pAH_81 AY048720)"
                     /Transferred_Similarity="100.00%"
                     /label="oMS_0434"
     primer_bind     2254..2293
                     /Sequence="GCGAAATTTTGCCGACTGAATAAAACGAAAGGCTCAGTCG"
                     /X-Transferred_From="oMS_0433"
                     /X-Transferred_Similarity="70.00%"
                     /Transferred_From="pMS_31 (pAH_81 AY048720)"
                     /Transferred_Similarity="100.00%"
                     /label="oMS_0433"
     primer_bind     2273..2294
                     /Sequence="ATAAAACGAAAGGCTCAGTCGA"
                     /Transferred_From="oMS_0388"
                     /Transferred_Similarity="100.00%"
                     /label="oMS_0388"
     primer_bind     2853..2879
                     /Sequence="AAGAACCTCAGATCCTTCCGTATTTAG"
                     /Transferred_From="oMS_0460"
                     /Transferred_Similarity="100.00%"
                     /label="oMS_0460"
     CDS             complement(2860..3810)
                     /created_by="User"
                     /label="repA101 CDS"
     primer_bind     complement(3029..3049)
                     /Sequence="CTACCTACGTAACGGACTAAG"
                     /Transferred_From="repA_rev"
                     /Transferred_Similarity="100.00%"
                     /label="repA_rev"
     regulatory      4566..4671
                     /regulatory_class="terminator"
                     /note="T0 terminator; terminator T0"
                     /Transferred_From="KM521210, p ECG_MC3 KM521211 (mf-lon
                     mcherry_pdt3)"
                     /Transferred_Similarity="100.00%"
                     /label="T0 terminator regulatory; terminator T0
                     regulatory"
     primer_bind     4643..4666
                     /Sequence="TTACTGGATCTATCAACAGGAGTC"
                     /Transferred_From="oMS_0350"
                     /Transferred_Similarity="100.00%"
                     /label="oMS_0350"
     primer_bind     complement(4687..4719)
                     /Sequence="GGGGCGTAATTGTCTAACAATTCGTTCAAGCCG"
                     /Transferred_From="oDK_049"
                     /Transferred_Similarity="100.00%"
                     /label="oDK_049"
     primer_bind     complement(4689..4709)
                     /Sequence="TGTCTAACAATTCGTTCAAGC"
                     /Transferred_From="oMS_0337"
                     /Transferred_Similarity="100.00%"
                     /label="oMS_0337"
     primer_bind     4702..4726
                     /Sequence="GTTAGACAATTACGCCCCGCCCTGC"
                     /Transferred_From="oDK_050"
                     /Transferred_Similarity="100.00%"
                     /label="oDK_050"
     misc_feature    complement(4711..5497)
                     /label="CmR"
                     /note="Geneious type: Antibiotic Resistance"
     marker          complement(4711..5370)
                     /label="CAT marker"
     cds             complement(4711..5370)
                     /codon_start=1
                     /transl_table=11
                     /product="CmR"
                     /protein_id="ADC42093.1"
                     /db_xref="GI:288187151"
                     /label="CmR CDS"
     misc_difference 4786
                     /created_by="User"
                     /modified_by="User"
                     /label="actually A in sequenced descendants, was G"
     primer_bind     4868..4889
                     /Sequence="GCGAAGAAGTTGTCCATATTGG"
                     /Transferred_From="oMS_0383"
                     /Transferred_Similarity="100.00%"
                     /label="oMS_0383"
     primer_bind     complement(5328..5354)
                     /Sequence="CTGGATATACCACCGTTGATATATCCC"
                     /Transferred_From="oMS_0382"
                     /Transferred_Similarity="100.00%"
                     /label="oMS_0382"
     primer_bind     complement(5415..5436)
                     /Sequence="GAAATAAGATCACTACCGGGCG"
                     /Transferred_From="oMS_0222"
                     /Transferred_Similarity="100.00%"
                     /label="oMS_0222"
     primer_bind     5415..5436
                     /Sequence="CGCCCGGTAGTGATCTTATTTC"
                     /Transferred_From="oMS_521"
                     /Transferred_Similarity="100.00%"
                     /label="oMS_521"
ORIGIN      
        1 aatgtgcctg tcaaatggac gaagcaggga ttctgcaaac cctatgctac tccgtcaagc
       61 cgtcaattgt ctgattcgtt accaattatg acaacttgac ggctacatca ttcacttttt
      121 cttcacaacc ggcacggaac tcgctcgggc tggccccggt gcatttttta aatacccgcg
      181 agaaatagag ttgatcgtca aaaccaacat tgcgaccgac ggtggcgata ggcatccggg
      241 tggtgctcaa aagcagcttc gcctggctga tacgttggtc ctcgcgccag cttaagacgc
      301 taatccctaa ctgctggcgg aaaagatgtg acagacgcga cggcgacaag caaacatgct
      361 gtgcgacgct ggcgatatca aaattgctgt ctgccaggtg atcgctgatg tactgacaag
      421 cctcgcgtac ccgattatcc atcggtggat ggagcgactc gttaatcgct tccatgcgcc
      481 gcagtaacaa ttgctcaagc agatttatcg ccagcagctc cgaatagcgc ccttcccctt
      541 gcccggcgtt aatgatttgc ccaaacaggt cgctgaaatg cggctggtgc gcttcatccg
      601 ggcgaaagaa ccccgtattg gcaaatattg acggccagtt aagccattca tgccagtagg
      661 cgcgcggacg aaagtaaacc cactggtgat accattcgcg agcctccgga tgacgaccgt
      721 agtgatgaat ctctcctggc gggaacagca aaatatcacc cggtcggcaa acaaattctc
      781 gtccctgatt tttcaccacc ccctgaccgc gaatggtgag attgagaata taacctttca
      841 ttcccagcgg tcggtcgata aaaaaatcga gataaccgtt ggcctcaatc ggcgttaaac
      901 ccgccaccag atgggcatta aacgagtatc ccggcagcag gggatcattt tgcgcttcag
      961 ccatactttt catactcccg ccattcagag aagaaaccaa ttgtccatat tgcatcagac
     1021 attgccgtca ctgcgtcttt tactggctct tctcgctaac caaaccggta accccgctta
     1081 ttaaaagcat tctgtaacaa agcgggacca aagccatgac aaaaacgcgt aacaaaagtg
     1141 tctataatca cggcagaaaa gtccacattg attatttgca cggcgtcaca ctttgctatg
     1201 ccatagcatt tttatccata agattagcgg atcctacctg acgcttttta tcgcaactct
     1261 ctactgtttc tccatacccg tttttttggg ctagcgaatt cgagctcaag aggataccat
     1321 atgcgtaaag gcgaagagct gttcactggt ttcgtcacta ttctggtgga actggatggt
     1381 gatgtcaacg gtcataagtt ttccgtgcgt ggcgagggtg aaggtgacgc aactaatggt
     1441 aaactgacgc tgaagttcat ctgtactact ggtaaactgc cggtaccttg gccgactctg
     1501 gtaacgacgc tgacttatgg tgttcagtgc tttgctcgtt atccggacca catgaagcag
     1561 catgacttct tcaagtccgc catgccggaa ggctatgtgc aggaacgcac gatttccttt
     1621 aaggatgacg gcacgtacaa aacgcgtgcg gaagtgaaat ttgaaggcga taccctggta
     1681 aaccgcattg agctgaaagg cattgacttt aaagaagacg gcaatatcct gggccataag
     1741 ctggaataca attttaacag ccacaatgtt tacatcaccg ccgataaaca aaaaaatggc
     1801 attaaagcga attttaaaat tcgccacaac gtggaggatg gcagcgtgca gctggctgat
     1861 cactaccagc aaaacactcc aatcggtgat ggtcctgttc tgctgccaga caatcactat
     1921 ctgagcacgc aaagcgttct gtctaaagat ccgaacgaga aacgcgatca catggttctg
     1981 ctggagttcg taaccgcagc gggcatcacg catggtatgg atgaactgta caaataatct
     2041 agagtcgacc tgcaggcatg caagcttggc tgttttggcg gatgagagaa gattttcagc
     2101 ctgatacaga ttaaatcaga acgcagaagc ggtctgataa aacagaattt gcctggcggc
     2161 agtagcgcgg tggtcccacc tgaccccatg ccgaactcag aagtgaaacg ccgtagcgcc
     2221 gatggtagtg tggggtctcc ccatgcgaga gtagggaact gccaggcatc aaataaaacg
     2281 aaaggctcag tcgaaagact gaacgctctc ctgagtagga caaatccgcc gccctagacc
     2341 tagggtacgg gttttgctgc ccgcaaacgg gctgttctgg tgttgctagt ttgttatcag
     2401 aatcgcagat ccggcttcag gtttgccggc tgaaagcgct atttcttcca gaattgccat
     2461 gattttttcc ccacgggagg cgtcactggc tcccgtgttg tcggcagctt tgattcgata
     2521 agcagcatcg cctgtttcag gctgtctatg tgtgactgtt gagctgtaac aagttgtctc
     2581 aggtgttcaa tttcatgttc tagttgcttt gttttactgg tttcacctgt tctattaggt
     2641 gttacatgct gttcatctgt tacattgtcg atctgttcat ggtgaacagc tttaaatgca
     2701 ccaaaaactc gtaaaagctc tgatgtatct atctttttta caccgttttc atctgtgcat
     2761 atggacagtt ttccctttga tatctaacgg tgaacagttg ttctactttt gtttgttagt
     2821 cttgatgctt cactgataga tacaagagcc ataagaacct cagatccttc cgtatttagc
     2881 cagtatgttc tctagtgtgg ttcgttgttt ttgcgtgagc catgagaacg aaccattgag
     2941 atcatgctta ctttgcatgt cactcaaaaa ttttgcctca aaactggtga gctgaatttt
     3001 tgcagttaaa gcatcgtgta gtgtttttct tagtccgtta cgtaggtagg aatctgatgt
     3061 aatggttgtt ggtattttgt caccattcat ttttatctgg ttgttctcaa gttcggttac
     3121 gagatccatt tgtctatcta gttcaacttg gaaaatcaac gtatcagtcg ggcggcctcg
     3181 cttatcaacc accaatttca tattgctgta agtgtttaaa tctttactta ttggtttcaa
     3241 aacccattgg ttaagccttt taaactcatg gtagttattt tcaagcatta acatgaactt
     3301 aaattcatca aggctaatct ctatatttgc cttgtgagtt ttcttttgtg ttagttcttt
     3361 taataaccac tcataaatcc tcatagagta tttgttttca aaagacttaa catgttccag
     3421 attatatttt atgaattttt ttaactggaa aagataaggc aatatctctt cactaaaaac
     3481 taattctaat ttttcgcttg agaacttggc atagtttgtc cactggaaaa tctcaaagcc
     3541 tttaaccaaa ggattcctga tttccacagt tctcgtcatc agctctctgg ttgctttagc
     3601 taatacacca taagcatttt ccctactgat gttcatcatc tgagcgtatt ggttataagt
     3661 gaacgatacc gtccgttctt tccttgtagg gttttcaatc gtggggttga gtagtgccac
     3721 acagcataaa attagcttgg tttcatgctc cgttaagtca tagcgactaa tcgctagttc
     3781 atttgctttg aaaacaacta attcagacat acatctcaat tggtctaggt gattttaatc
     3841 actataccaa ttgagatggg ctagtcaatg ataattacta gtccttttcc tttgagttgt
     3901 gggtatctgt aaattctgct agacctttgc tggaaaactt gtaaattctg ctagaccctc
     3961 tgtaaattcc gctagacctt tgtgtgtttt ttttgtttat attcaagtgg ttataattta
     4021 tagaataaag aaagaataaa aaaagataaa aagaatagat cccagccctg tgtataactc
     4081 actactttag tcagttccgc agtattacaa aaggatgtcg caaacgctgt ttgctcctct
     4141 acaaaacaga ccttaaaacc ctaaaggctt aagtagcacc ctcgcaagct cgggcaaatc
     4201 gctgaatatt ccttttgtct ccgaccatca ggcacctgag tcgctgtctt tttcgtgaca
     4261 ttcagttcgc tgcgctcacg gctctggcag tgaatggggg taaatggcac tacaggcgcc
     4321 ttttatggat tcatgcaagg aaactaccca taatacaaga aaagcccgtc acgggcttct
     4381 cagggcgttt tatggcgggt ctgctatgtg gtgctatctg actttttgct gttcagcagt
     4441 tcctgccctc tgattttcca gtctgaccac ttcggattat cccgtgacag gtcattcaga
     4501 ctggctaatg cacccagtaa ggcagcggta tcatcaacag gcttacccgt cttactgtcc
     4561 ctagtgcttg gattctcacc aataaaaaac gcccggcggc aaccgagcgt tctgaacaaa
     4621 tccagatgga gttctgaggt cattactgga tctatcaaca ggagtccaag cgagctcgat
     4681 atccgtcggc ttgaacgaat tgttagacaa ttacgccccg ccctgccact catcgcagta
     4741 ctgttgtaat tcattaagca ttctgccgac atggaagcca tcacagacgg catgatgaac
     4801 ctgaatcgcc agcggcatca gcaccttgtc gccttgcgta taatatttgc ccatggtgaa
     4861 aacgggggcg aagaagttgt ccatattggc cacgtttaaa tcaaaactgg tgaaactcac
     4921 ccagggattg gctgagacga aaaacatatt ctcaataaac cctttaggga aataggccag
     4981 gttttcaccg taacacgcca catcttgcga atatatgtgt agaaactgcc ggaaatcgtc
     5041 gtggtattca ctccagagcg atgaaaacgt ttcagtttgc tcatggaaaa cggtgtaaca
     5101 agggtgaaca ctatcccata tcaccagctc accgtctttc attgccatac ggaattccgg
     5161 atgagcattc atcaggcggg caagaatgtg aataaaggcc ggataaaact tgtgcttatt
     5221 tttctttacg gtctttaaaa aggccgtaat atccagctga acggtctggt tataggtaca
     5281 ttgagcaact gactgaaatg cctcaaaatg ttctttacga tgccattggg atatatcaac
     5341 ggtggtatat ccagtgattt ttttctccat tttagcttcc ttagctcctg aaaatctcga
     5401 taactcaaaa aatacgcccg gtagtgatct tatttcatta tggtgaaagt tggaacctct
     5461 tacgtgccga tcaacgtctc attttcgcca gatatcg
//
